>Addgene plasmid #134745 | pVS1-VIR2 | depositor full sequence | sequence record 258997 | pVS1-VIR2 sequence 39290 bps
ATTACCCTGTTATCCCTAATGCAGAGCCACCCCATCAGGAATATCGCCCATTCCGTCATCAGCGTGGTGA
CGTGCATCAGGCGCGCTTGTTGCAGAACTTTAAGTGCTTCTTTCGATTCGAGATCTCAGCAAAAGTTCTC
CGCAAACCTTCACCGCGGGCTTACGTGTCTTTTGTAACAAATTGCGACGCAGTTGATATCCACTTGAAAC
ATTAGTCCGAAATTATCGAGATCTCCGCTGATAAGGTATCGAAATGGCGATAAAATTGGTATTGATACTC
GTATTCACACTCTTTCCCGCGGCAGACGCTGCATATGCGAATGACCGCGCCAACGGTTTCATGTGGTCAA
ACGGGGGCGAAACTGGAGTGAGGCTTCCTCTTCGGGTGTTCAATGCCAAGCCAGCCAAGAACACGGTGGC
GATCATTTATTCCGGAGACGCTGGATGGCAAAATATCGATGAGGCGATTGGTACCTATCTGCAGACGGAA
GGGATTCCTGTCATTGGCGTCAGTTCACTTCGGTATTTCTGGTCGGAGCGGTCCCCAAGCGAAACTGCTA
AGGATCTTGGTCACATAATCGATGTCTACACCAAGCATTTCGGTGTGCAGAATGTTTTACTTGTAGGATA
TTCTTTCGGCGCGGACGTCATGCCGGCAAGCTTCAATAGGCTTACGCTTGAGCAAAAAAATCGGGTTAAG
CAAATCTCTCTCTTGGCATTGTCACATCAAGTCGACTATGTCGTCTCATTTAGGGGCTGGCTCCAACTCG
AAACGGAAGGTAAGGGCGGCAATCCTCTGGATGATCTCAGATCCATTGACCCTGCAATCGTCCAATGCAT
GTACGGGCGCGAAGACCGTAATAATGCTTGCCCATCTCTCCGACAGACCGGCGCAGAGGTGATAGGCTTC
AGCGGAGGCCATCACTTTGATAATGATTTCAAAAAACTGTCTACGCGCGTCGTCTCAGGCCTCGTGGCAC
GCCTAAGTCATCAGTAATCTTTAGTTCCTGCACCGCTTTAGTATTGACTGGGATAGCGACGCCTGTGATG
CAGACATCGGATATTGTGTCGTTAAGTAAAAGGCCTTCGTCTGATCGCGAGACTCGCTAGTGGTTTTCAG
GTGAGTGAGATGTTTTGCCGCAAGTTGCGCTGAGATCGCATCTGCCTGCGGCTGCCGCACCTCCAGATTG
GCAGCAACAAGATCATCCTTCAAGGGAAGATGCCTATAACGCATGTGTTGACGACTTTCGCCTCGTGAAT
GATCCGGTCTGTTCCCGACAGTGGGATGCCGTCGCGATAGAGCAGGCTCTCGCGCCAGGAGGAATTTCTC
CGATATGACTTCTCTCCTTCTACGTGCCCAAAGCAGCAACGAAATCATCTATCGCGGCCAAAAGAGCGGT
CATGTGAAAGCACCCTTGCCAGTCAATTCCCTGGCCAAGGTCAGCACGGCGATACTGCGAGGTGTTGCTA
CACCACGGAGGCGATCTAGAAGGACGATTTCATCATTTAGGCCGCACACTCATAAATCAGGTTTGCAAAT
CGGTCTGATTTTGATTCATTGAGGCTTGACTTGGAGGCCACTGATAACCCGTCCCCGCTTTGATGTCACC
GATTTCGAATGGACTGTTGTTCAGTCCTTTGTTCCCAAATAAGCCGCGTCGCGTGCCGCGCGTTGACGCG
GGTGATCAATGTCATCTTGTGGCGCTTCCGGACGGGCCCGCCCTGGGCAGACGTTCCTGATCGATACGGT
TCCTGTACAACCTGCTACAATCGCTTTGTACGATGGCGTGAGGCAGACGTCTGGGATCATATTCTGAGTG
TGATTTCCAAGGCTTTCGATAGAATGTCGTCATGATTGACAGTTCCTGTGTCCGCGTCCACCAACATGCG
GCGACGGGAAACAGCGGGATCAAGACGATGGCTGTATGGGACGTTCCCGTGGCGGTTTGACCACCAAGAT
TCACGCTGTTGTCGATGCCGACGGTTGACCGATCCGTCTTGCGCTGACAGCGGGTCAAGCCCATGACCGC
CGCATGACCGAAACATTTTTACAAATAATCGCTTAGAGTGCGTTTCTGCTGGCGGACAAGGCATATGATA
CCAACGCGATAAGAGCATTTGCAAAGCGCAAGCAGGCATGGGCCAATATTCCTGCCAAGAGCAATCGGAA
GGAAGCTTCCCGTTCATCGAATGGGTTTACAGACAGCGTAACCTCGCCGAGCATTTTCGTTCTGAGCCTG
ACCTGACCAACTGCGGCCTGAATAGGTCGATCCGGTTGCTTAGTCATGGATGCGCGGTTCTCGGTCCATG
TTGCGTTCCAAGACGCCGGGCGAGGTTTCTCGCTTCAATTGAAATCATAAAGAAGCAATTGAAAATTTTC
GAGTAACCGACCCTCCCGATAATCTTCAACATAAAACAACGCACTTCTTCCAACGGGAGAGGCGGTGTTA
GTTGCGAGCTAAGGAGATAAGGTATGCTTAAGAGATCGGGGTCGCTTTCTCTTGCCTTGATGGTGAGCTT
CTGTTCGTCGAGCCTTGCCACGCCACTCTCATCTGCTGAGTTTGACCATGTTGCTCGCAAGTGTGCCCCA
TCAGTTGCGACATCTACGCTTGCGGCGATAGCTAAGGTGGAGAGTCGCTTTGATCCTTTAGCGATTCATG
ACAACACGACCGGCGAAACGCTTCACTGGCAAGATCACAGCCAAGCAACCCAAGTCGTCAGGCGCCGTCT
CGATGCACGGCATTCGCTGGATGTTGGCCTCATGCAAATAAACTCTCGAAATTTTTCTATGCTCGGTCTG
ACACCTGACGGTGCGCTCCAGGCGTGCACATCATTATCTGCCGCTGCAAACATGCTGAAAAGTCGTTATG
CAGGCGGCGAAACGATTGACGAGAAGCAATTTGCGCTTCGTCGGGCGATCTCCGCTTACAACACCGGTAA
TTTCATCGGCGGTTTTGCAAACGGCTACGTGCGAAAAGTTGAAACAGCTGCTCAATCGCTGGTGCCCGCG
TTAATCGAGCCTCCAAAAGACGATCACGAGGCGCTAAAATCCGAAGAGACGTGGGATGTTTGGGGGTCAT
ATCAGCGCCGCTCGCAGGAGGATGGCGCTGGCGGTTTAATCGCTCCGCCACCGCCACACCAGGACAACGG
CAAATCCGCAGACGACAATCAAGTCTTATTCGACTTATACTAAGGAGGTGCGCATTGATGCGATGCTTTG
AGAGATACCGTTTACATCTAAATCGCCTCTCGCTCTCGAATGCGATGATGCGCGTGATATCGAGCTGCGC
CCCAAGCTTGTGCGGTGCAATTGCATGGAGCATTTCCTCATCCGGACCCGCCGCAGCGCAATCTGCGGGT
GGCGGCACTGACCCCGCCACAATGGTTAACAATATATGCACGTTTATCCTTGGTCCGTTCGGCCAGTCAC
TCGCTGTTCTCGGCATTGTCGCTATCGGGATCTCCTGGATGTTCGGGCGGGCTTCGCTTGGGCTGGTTGC
CGGCGTCGTCGGCGGCATTGTTATCATGTTTGGGGCGAGCTTCCTCGGCCAAACGCTCACTGGCGGTAGT
TGATGGCTGATCGTTTGGAAGAATCGACCCTTTACCTCGCAGCCACACGGCCCGCATTGTTTCTTGGGGT
GCCACTGACATTGGCAGGGTTATTCATGATGTTCGCCGGCTTTGTCATCGTTATCGTTCAGAACCCGCTC
TACGAAGTCGTTCTCGTGCCGTTATGGTTTGCAGCCCGGCTCATCGTGGAGCGAGACTACAATGCGGCGA
GCGTCGTCCTGCTATTTTTGCGGACCGCGGGAAGAAGCATTGATAGTGCAGTTTGGGGGGGCGCTACTGT
TAGCCCAAATCCAATTAGGGTTCCCCCACGAGGGAGAGGAATGGTGTGATGCTCGGCGCGAGTGGAACGA
CCGAAAGATCCGGTGAGATCTATCTCCCTTATATTGGCCACCTCAGCGACCATATCGTCCTTCTTGAAGA
CGGATCGATCATGACCATTGCGAGAATTGATGGCGTTGCATTCGAGCTTGAGGAAACTGAAATGCGCAAT
GCGCGTTGTCGTGCGTTCAACACGCTGTTGCGCAATATCGCTGATGATCATGTGTCAATATATGCTCACC
TCGTACGTCATGCCGACGTGCCATCATCGGCGCCGCGACACTTCCGTAGTGTTTTCGCCGCTAGCCTGAA
CGAAGCTTTTGAACAGCGCGTGCTCTCCGGCCAACTCCTCCGCAATGAACACTTCCTTACGTTGATTGTC
TACCCACAGGCGGCTTTAGGGAAGGTAAAGAGGAGGTTCACCAAGCTAAGCGGAAAAAGGGAAAACGATC
TCACGGGCCAGATCAGGAACATGGAAGATCTTTGGCATGTTGTCGCTGGCTCTCTTAAAGCGTATGGCCT
GCATCGTCTTGGCATCCGCGAGAAGCAGGGTGTGCTCTTCACCGAAATTGGCGAAGCGCTACGGTTGATC
ATGACTGGTCGGTTCACACCGGTTCCGGTCGTCAGCGGCTCACTCGGCGCTTCGATTTATACCGACAGAG
TCATTTGCGGCAAGCGAGGACTCGAGATCAGAACGCCAAAAGACAGTTACGTTGGATCCATCTATTCGTT
TCGCGAATACCCTGCAAAAACACGGCCGGGCATGCTCAACGCGCTGCTATCCCTCGATTTTCCACTTGTT
CTCACGCAGAGTTTTTCGTTCCTGACTCGCCCGCAAGCGCACGCGAAACTTAGCCTCAAATCGAGCCAGA
TGCTGAGTTCCGGCGATAAAGCCGTGACTCAAATCGGCAAATTATCCGAGGCTGAGGACGCACTTGCGAG
CAACGAATTCGTTATGGGCTCACATCATTTGAGCCTTTGCGTCTATGCAGACGATCTCAATAGTCTTGGG
GACAGGGGCGCGCGGGCTCGGACACGAATGGCGGATGCTGGAGCCGTGGTTGTCCAAGAAGGTATTGGTA
TGGAAGCGGCCTATTGGTCCCAATTGCCGGGGAATTTTAAGTGGCGCACACGCCCTGGCGCAATCACTTC
ACGCAATTTCGCAGGGTTTGTCTCTTTCGAAAACTTTCCAGAGGGCGCCAGCTCAGGCCACTGGGGCAAC
GCGATTGCCCGATTTCGTACCAATGGCGGAACGCCTTTCGACTATATCCCGCATGAGCACGATGTTGGCA
TGACGGCAATATTCGGGCCTATCGGGAGGGGTAAGACGACGCTCATGATGTTTGTTCTAGCCATGCTCGA
ACAGAGCATGGTCGACCGTGCAGGTACGGTCGTGTTCTTTGACAAGGACCGGGGTGGCGAATTGCTGGTT
CGCGCCACAGGAGGAACATATTTGGCACTTCACAGAGGCACACCCAGCGGGTTGGCGCCGTTGCGTGGCC
TAGAAAACACAGCAGCCTCACACGATTTTCTGCGCGAATGGATCGTGGCTCTCATCGAGAGTGATGGTCG
GGGTGGGATTTCTCCGGAAGAGAACCGCCGTCTGGTCCGTGGTATCCATCGTCAGCTCTCGTTTGATCCA
CAAATGCGTTCAATCGCGGGGTTACGTGAATTTTTGTTGCATGGGCCCGCCGAAGGCGCAGGAGCGCGGC
TCCAACGCTGGTGCCGGGGCCATGCGCTTGGCTGGGCATTTGACGGCGAAGTTGACGAAGTAAAGTTAGA
TCCGTCGATTACCGGCTTCGACATGACGCATCTTCTCGAATACGAGGAAGTATGCGCTCCCGCTGCAGCA
TATCTCCTGCATCGGATTGGAGCCATGATCGACGGCCGCCGTTTTGTGATGAGCTGCGATGAGTTTCGCG
CCTATTTGTTAAACCCTAAATTTTCGACTGTCGTCGACAAATTCCTCCTGACCGTTCGAAAAAACAACGG
GATGCTAATACTGGCAACGCAGCAACCAGAGCATGTTCTGGAATCGCCGCTAGGAGCCAGCTTGGTTGCG
CAATGTATGACGAAGATTTTCTATCCATCACCAACCGCAGATCGATCGGCTTATGTCGATGGACTGAAAT
GTACCGAAAAGGAATTTCAGGCGATCCGTGAAGACATGACGGTCGGCAGCCGTAAGTTTCTTCTTAAACG
AGAAAGTGGAAGCGTCATCTGCGAATTTGATCTGCGGGATATGCGTGAATATGTCGCCGTGCTTTCGGGG
CGTGCCAACACGGTGCGCTTTGCAACTCGACTACGCGAGGCACAAGAAGGCAACTCATCTGGCTGGCTCA
GCGAATTCATGGCCCGTCACCACGAGGCAGAAGATTGATAAGGTAGGAAACGATGAAGACGACGCAACTT
ATTGCAACAGTTTTGACCTGCAGCTTTCTATATATTCAGCCCGCGCGGGCGCAGTTTGTTGTTAGCGACC
CGGCAACGGAGGCTGAGACGCTCGCGACTGCGCTCGCGACTGCGGAGAATCTCACTCAGACTATAGCGAT
GGTTACGATGTTGACGTCGGCCTACGGCGTTACTGGACTACTGACTTCGCTCAACCAGAAAAATCAGTAT
CCTTCGACGAAGGACCTAGACAATGAAATGTTTTCGCCGCGAATGCCAATGTCGACCACGGCACGTGCGA
TCACCAGCGATACAGATCGTGCAGTCGTGGGTAGTGATGCTGAAGCGGACCTGTTGCGATCGCAGATCAC
CGGTTCCGCAAACAGCGCTGGCATTGCGGCTGACAATCTGGAAACGATGGACAAACGCTTGACGGCGAAT
GCTGATACGTCTGCTCAGCTTTCCCGATCTCGCAATATCATGCAGGCAACCGTGACCAATGGTTTGCTTC
TCAAGCAGATCCATGACGCAATGATTCAAAATGTACAGGCGACAAGCCTATTAACGATGACTACCGCGCA
GGCCGGCCTTCACGAGGCGGAAGAGGCGGCCGCTCAACGCAAGGAGCATCAAAAGACCGCTGTCATCTTT
GGTGCCCTCCCCTAAGGCTGGGCGATTTGTTCATCCGCCCGCATCCTCGCCGAATGCGAGCTCATTTTAT
CCAACATTATGCGACAAACCAGTCAAGTTCAGGTCCAATCGATGAATTTCACGATTCCGGCGCCGTTTAC
GGCCATTCATACGATCTTCGATGTAGCCTTCACGACAGGCTTGGACTCGATGCTTGAGACTATCCAGGAG
GCGGTGAGTGCGCCATTGATCGCCTGTGTCACTCTTTGGATTATTGTTCAGGGTATTTTAGTCATACGCG
GCGAAGTCGATACCCGTAGCGGTATCACTCGGGTGATCACGGTCACCATCGTTGTTGCTCTAATTGTTGG
GCAGGCTAACTACCAAGACTATGTGGTTTCCATCTTCGAAAAGACGGTCCCAAACTTTGTTCAGCAGTTT
AGTGTAACCGGCTTGCCTCTGCAGACTGTTCCGGCACAGTTGGATACAATGTTCGCCGTGACCCAGGCCG
TTTTTCAGAAAATCGCATCCGAAATCGGTCCGATGAACGACCAGGACATCCTTGCTTTCCAAGGGGCACA
GTGGGTCCTTTACGGCACGCTCTGGTCTGCCTTCGGAGTTTACGACGCCGTTGGAATTCTCACGAAAGTG
CTTCTCGCGATCGGGCCTCTGATCCTCGTCGGATATATTTTTGATCGCACGCGGGACATCGCAGCTAAGT
GGATCGGGCAACTTATCACCTACGGTCTCTTGCTTCTCCTCTTAAACCTCGTGGCAACGATCGTCATCCT
AACCGAAGCGACTGCGCTCACCCTTATGCTTGGTGTAATCACCTTCGCCGGTACGACCGCGGCCAAGATC
ATTGGTCTTTACGAACTCGATATGTTTTTTCTGACAGGGGATGCGCTCATTGTCGCTTTGCCGGCGATCG
CCGGCAACATTGGAGGCAGTTACTGGAGCGGCGCAACCCAATCTGCCAGCAGCTTGTACCGTCGCTTCGC
TCAGGTTGAGCGAGGCTAGGTCGCGCAAAAATTCGCCTCAATGGAGAATTCTATGAAGTATTGCCTGCTG
TGCCTAGTTGTCGCTTTGAGCGGCTGCCAGACAAACGACACATTAGCGAGCTGCAAAGGCCCGATCTTCC
CGCTGAATGTGGGGCGATGGCAGCCTACTCCGTCAGATCTTCAGCTCGGCAATTCGGGTGGACGCTATGA
CGGGGCCTGAATATGCCATGCTAGTGGCGCGCGAAAGCCTTGCCGAGCACTATAAGGAAGTAGAAGCCTT
TCAAACCGCGCGAGCGAAATCGGCGCGACGTCTCTCCAAACTCATTGCAGCTGTCGCAGCTATCGCGATT
TTGGGAAATGTTGCTCAAGCGTTCGCTATAGCCACAATGGTGCCGTTGAGCAGGCTTGTGCCCGTATATC
TATGGATACGGCCGGACGGCACCGTTGACAGCGAGGTGTCTGTCTCGCGATTGCCTGCAACTCAAGAGGA
GGCCGTCGTTAACGCCTCATTGTGGGAGTACGTTCGCCTGCGCGAGAGTTATGATGCCGACACCGCTCAG
TACGCCTACGACCTGGTATCGAACTTCAGTGCCCCAACAGTGCGCCAGGATTACCAGCAATTCTTCAACT
ATCCCAATCCCAGTTCGCCTCAAGTCATTCTTGGCAAACGCGGCAGGGTGGAGGTCGAGCACATCGCTTC
AAATGATGTAACTCCAAGCACGCAGCAAATTCGCTATAAAAGGACCCTCGTCGTTGACGGCAAAATGCCT
GTGGTGAGTACGTGGACCGCGACAGTTCGCTACGAAAAGGTGACCAGCTTGCCCGGCAGATTGAGACTAA
CCAACCCGGCAGGTCTGGTTGTCACCTCCTATCAGACATCGGAAGATACCGTTTCAAACGTAGGCCACAG
CGAACCATGATCAGAAAAGCACTTTTCATTTTAGCATGTTTATTTGCCGCTGCGACTGGTGCGGAGGCTG
AAGACACTCCAATGGCGGGCAAGCTAGATCCGCGCATGCGTTATTTGGCTTACAATCCCGATCAAGTGGT
GCGCCTCTCGACGGCGGTTGGAGCTACTTTGGTCGTAACATTCGCCACGAACGAAACGGTGACAGCGGTT
GCCGTTTCAAATAGCAAAGATCTAGCAGCCCTACCGCGGGGAAATTATCTATTTTTCAAGGCAAGCCAGG
TCCTCACGCCTCAGCCAGTAATCGTGCTAACCGCAAGCGACTCCGGGATGCGCCGTTATGTTTTCAGTAT
AAGTTCCAAGACTCTGTCCCACCTCGATAAAGAGCAGCCCGATCTCTATTACAGCGTCCAATTCGCCTAC
CCCGCCGACGATGCGGCGGCTCGGCGAAGGGAGGCACAACAGAAGGCTGTTGTGGACAGACTACACGCGG
AAGCACAATATCAACGGAAAGCTGAGAATTTATTGGATCAGCCTGTCACAGCCCTTGGTGCGGCGGACAG
TAATTGGCACTACGTCGCCCAAGGCGATCGTTCGCTGTTGCCACTCGAAGTCTTCGACAATGGATTTACG
ACGGTATTCCACTTTCCGGGCAATGTACGCATACCCTCCATCTACACCATCAATCCTGATGGCAAGGAAG
CTGTTGCCAACTATTCAGTTAAAGGGAGCGATGTCGAGATTTCTTCGGTTTCCCGAGGTTGGCGTCTGAG
GGATGGCCACACAGTACTATGTATCTGGAACACCGCTTACGATCCCGTTGGCCAAAGGCCGCAAACGGGC
ACGGTGAGGCCCGATGTGAAACGCGTCCTGAAGGGGGCGAAGGGATGAATAACGATAGTCAGCAAGCGGC
ACATGAGGTTGATGCATCTGGATCCCTGGTCTCCGACAAACATCGCCGGCGTCTTTCGGGGTCTCAGAAA
TTGATCGTCGGAGGTGTCGTTCTCGCGTTATCATTAAGCCTCATTTGGCTAGGTGGGCGCCAAAAGAAGG
TGAATGAGAACGCATCGCCGTCAACTTTGATCGCAACAAACACCAAGCCATTTCATCCAGCTCCGATTGA
GGTGCCGCCGGATCCTCCAGCGGTTCAAGAGGCTGTTCAGCCTGCTGCTCCTCTACCGCCGAGGGGCGAA
CCGGAGCGGCATGAGCCACGGCCGGAAGAAACACCGATTTTTGCATATAGCAGCGGCGATCAAGGGGTCA
GCAAACGCGCCATTCAGGGCGACACGGGCCGAAGACAAGAAGGCAAGCGTGACGACAACTCCTTGCCGAA
TGGCGAAGTGTCCGGCGAGAACGATTTGTCGATACGTATGAAACCCACCGAGCTGCAGCCCAGCAGCGCC
ACGCTCTTGCCGCACCCCGATTTTATGGTAACGCAAGGGACAATAATTCCGTGCATCTTGCAAACCGCAA
TCGACACAAATTTGGCAGGCTATGTAAAGTGTGTCTTGCCTCAGGATATTCGTGGAACAACGAACAATAT
CGTGCTTCTTGATCGTGGCACCACCGTTGTTGGCGAAATACAGCGTGGCTTGCAACAGGGAGATGGGCGC
GTTTTTGTGTTGTGGGATCGCGCCGAGACACCTGACCATGCGATGATCTCGTTAACATCGCCAAGCGCGG
ACGAACTCGGTCGCTCAGGATTGCCGGGCTCGGTCGACAGCCACTTCTGGCAGCGTTTTAGCGGAGCTAT
GCTCTTGAGTGTTGTTCAAGGCGCCTTCCAGGCAGCTAGCACCTACGCCGGCAGCTCGGGTGGCGGGATG
AGCTTCAACAGCTTTCAAAATAACGGTGAGCAGACAACTGAGACAGCCCTTAAGGCAACCATCAACATAC
CGCCAACCCTGAAGAAGAATCAGGGTGACACCGTTTCCATTTTCGTAGCACGGGACCTCGATTTCTTTGG
TGTTTACCAGCTCCGCCTGACTGGCGGCGCCACGCGGGGGAGGAACCGCCGCTCTTAATGAATTCAAATT
TCCGCTTAGAGATAGGATACATTGTAAATGGAAGTGGATCCGCAACTACGCTTTCTTCTGAAGCCGATTT
TGGAATGGCTCGATGACCCGAAGACTGAAGAAATTGCGATCAATCGACCTGGAGAGGCATTTGTGCGCCA
AGCCGGCATTTTTACCAAGATGCCTTTGCCCGTCTCTTATGATGATCTTGAAGATATCGCTATTTTAGCG
GGCGCGCTGAGAAAGCAGGATGTCGGACCACGTAACCCCCTCTGCGCCACTGAACTTCCTGGTGGTGAAC
GACTACAAATCTGTCTGCCGCCGACCGTTCCCTCGGGCACCGTCAGCTTGACCATTCGACGGCCAAGCTC
GCGTGTTTCTGGTCTTAAAGAAGTCTCCTCCCGTTATGATGCTTCGAGGTGGAACCAGTGGCAGACACGA
AGGAAACGCCAAAATCAGGATGATGAAGCTATCCTTCAGCATTTTGACAACGGGGATTTGGAAGCGTTTC
TGCACGCATGCGTCGTCAGCCGACTGACGATGTTGCTATGTGGCCCTACCGGAAGCGGCAAGACAACAAT
GAGCAAGACCTTGATCAGCGCCATCCCCCCCCAGGAAAGGCTAATCACCATAGAAGATACGCTCGAACTC
GTCATTCCACACGATAATCATGTTAGACTACTCTACTCCAAGAACGGTGCTGGGCTGGGTGCTGTGAGCG
CCGAGCACTTGCTCCAAGCAAGTCTGCGTATGCGGCCGGACCGGATATTGCTTGGCGAGATGCGCGACGA
TGCAGCATGGGCTTATCTGAGTGAAGTCGTCTCGGGACATCCGGGATCGATTTCAACAATACACGGCGCG
AATCCAATCCAAGGATTCAAGAAACTGTTTTCCCTTGTCAAAAGTAGCGCCCAAGGTGCTAGCTTGGAAG
ATCGCACACTGATTGACATGCTCTCTACGGCGATCGATGTCATCATTCCATTCCGTGCCTATGAGGACGT
TTATGAAGTAGGCGAGATCTGGCTCGCGGCGGACGCACGACGCCGGGGCGAGACCATAGGCGATCTCCTT
AATCAATAGTAGCTGTAACCTCGAAGCGTTTCACTTGTAACAACGATTGAGAACTTTTGTCATAAAATTG
AAATACTTGGTTCGCATTTTCGTCATCCGCGGTCAGCCGCAATTCTGACGAACTGCCCATTTAGCTGGAG
ATGATTGTACATCCTTCACGTGAAAATTTCTCAAGCGCTGTGAACAAGGGTTCAGATTTTAGATTGAAAG
GTGAGCCGTTGAAACACGTTCTTCTTATCGATGACGATGTCGCTATGCGGCATCTTATTATCGAATACCT
TACGATCCACGCCTTCAAAGTGACCGCGGTAGCCGACAGCACCCAGTTCACTAGAGTACTCTCTTCCGCG
ACGGTCGATGTCGTGGTTGTTGATCTAAATTTAGGTCGTGAAGATGGGCTTGAGATCGTTCGAAATCTGG
CGGCAAAGTCTGATATTCCAATCATAATTATCAGTGGCGACCGCCTTGAGGAGACGGATAAAGTTGTTGC
ACTCGAGCTAGGAGCAAGTGATTTTATCGCTAAGCCGTTTAGTACGAGAGAGTTTCTTGCACGCATTCGG
GTTGCCTTGCGCGTGCGCCCCAACGTTGTCCGCTCCAAAGACCGACGGTCTTTTTGTTTTACTGACTGGA
CACTTAATCTCAGGCAACGTCGCTTGATGTCCGAAGCTGGCGGTGAGGTGAAACTTACGGCTGGAGAGTT
CAATCTTCTCCTCGCGTTTTTAGAGAAACCCCGCGACGTTCTATCGCGCGAGCAACTTCTCATTGCCAGT
CGAGTACGCGACGAGGAGGTTTACGACAGGAGTATAGATGTTCTCATTTTGCGGCTGCGCCGCAAACTTG
AGGCGGATCCGTCAAGCCCTCAACTGATAAAAACAGCAAGAGGTGCCGGTTATTTCTTTGACGCGGACGT
GCAGGTTTCGCACGGGGGGACGATGGCAGCCTGAGCCAATTGCATTTGGCTCTTAATTATCTGGCTCAAA
AGGTGACTGAGGACGCGGCCAGCGGCCTCAAACCTACACTCAATATTTGGTGAGGGGTTCCGATAGGTCC
CTCTTCACCAATTGCTCGATGGCTTCTCTCCAGCAAAGAATGACGCGAGCGCGGCGGTAGCCAGCTTGTG
GCCGAAAGCTCGAGCGGTCTCCAACCCCAACGGATCAAAATGACTTCGAGCGACCTCGAGCAACGCAACC
GGGAACATGCGTGAGGTCTGAACGAGAACGGATTTTTCTGTAGTTGAAGGGATCGGATAACTTTTCGGGG
CCACGCGAAATGATCCATCTGCCAGCATGCTTTCGAAATCGTCCAACGCGCGCCTTAAAATCATTTGTAG
CGACTTCGAGGGACTGTATTGCCGAACGAGGTTGTCATATGTTTTCGACACTTGAGGCGCGGGCGGTCGC
GCTGAAAGAAAAACCTGGAGCTTTTTCGGGGACGGAGGTGGACTAAGGGCATCCACAGTTAGCTTAAGTT
GTCGATCGGGACTGTAAATGTGATCGGCGACGAGAGGCTCACGTTGCTGGTCTTTCTCGTCGGCTTTTTC
AGGCAAGTGCTGGAGGTCCAGCTTCTGGGGAACAAGTGTCGGGTTGGGATGGTGGATCTCGGGTCGAGCA
CCAGCAAGCCGCCGTGCTTCGCCGACCGACAATGCGGGCTTGCGAATTGCCATCTTCAAGCCTCCAAGAT
TTTGCTGATCAGTTTCGAAATGACCACGACTTCCTCCATCGCAATCCGAAGATTCCTCTCTATGAGGCGC
ATCGTCGGATCAGTTCCCGTGTTTAGTAATGTAAGATGCAACATGCCGCGTTCTTTCATCGCGGCAAATG
CATCTCTTTCATGCATGGGAGACGGTACAACTGGAAGGCTCTCTAGCGTCTCTGACATCCTGCGTTGCGA
TGTTGTCAATCGGCCGACCGGGACGCGTTGGCGCAAAACAGCTGTAGGAATTGCCAAATTTTCACTCAAC
AGCAGCTCGATGACGTAGCGGTAGGTAGATAGTGCCTCATCGATGTCGAGCGGCGTTAGCATGGTGGGGA
TCAGAAGCAGGTTTGAGCTAGCGATGATTGTGTTGTTGAGCTCGCTCGAGCCGCCACGCGTATCGGCCAA
CGCATAATCAAATCCTTCGAGCTCGGCATTTTCATAGGCTGCTTCAAGAAGGGGCATTTCGTCGGCGGAA
TAGACTTCACAGCGAGGATCCCAGGTACTGCTTTGTAAGGCGTTTTCTCTCCATCGCGTCAGAGGCCGGT
TTTCGTCGGCATCAAAGAGGGCCACTCGTTTACCGTCATTTGCCAAAGCAGCGCAAAGGCCCATGAGTGC
GGTGGTTTTGCCAGCACCCCCTTTGAAAGAACAAAACGTCAAAAGTTGCATATTCTGATCCCGCCTATCC
TGTGAAACCGGAGTGCATTTGTATTTTTGTTCGTATAAATGTTTTTGTGATTATCGATGAGTAAAAGCGT
TGTTACACTATTTTTATTTCACATTCGTTATAAGACAATTGCAAATGTAGCAAGTATATTCAGTATTGAC
TGTAAATGTACTGTTGATTTCATATTGAGCAGGGCTAGACTTCCATCCGTCTACCCGGGCACATTTCGTG
CTGGAGTATCCAGACCTTCCGCTTTCTTTGGAGGAAGCTATGTCAAAACACACCAGAGCCACGTCGAGTG
AGACTACCATCAACCAGCATCGATCCCTGAAAGTTGAAGGGTTCAAGGTCGTGAGTGCCCGTCTGCGATC
GGCCGAGTATGAAACCTTTTCCTATCAAGCGCGCCTGCTGGGACTTTCGGATAGTATGGCAATTCGCGTT
GCGGTGCGCCGCATCGGGGGCTTTCTCGAAATAGATGCAGACACACGAGAAAAGATGGAAGCCATACTTC
AGTCCATCGGAATACTCTCAAGCAATGTATCCATGCTTCTATCTGCCTACGCCGAAGACCCTCGATCGGA
TCTGGAGGCTGTGCGAGATGAACGTATTGCTTTTGGCGAGGCTTTCGCCGCCCTCGATGGACTACTGCGC
TCCATTTTGTCCGTATCCCGGCGACGGATCGACGGTCGCTCGTTACTGAAAGGTGCCTTGTAGCACTTGA
CCACGCACCTGACGGGAGAAAATTGGATGCCCGATCGCGCTCAAGTAATCATTCGCATTGTGCCAGGAGG
TGGAACCAAGACCCTTCAGCAGATAATCAATCAGCTGGAGTACCTGTCCCGAAAGGGAAAGCTGGAACTG
CAGCGTTCAGCCCGGCATCTCGATATTCCCGTTCCGCCGGATCAAATCCGTGAGCTTGCCCAAAGCTGGG
TTACGGAGGCCGGGATTTATGACGAAAGTCAGTCAGACGATGACAGGCAACAAGACTTAACAACACACAT
TATTGTAAGCTTCCCCGCAGGTACCGACCAAACCGCAGCTTATGAAGCAAGCCGGGAATGGGCAGCCGAG
ATGTTTGGGTCAGGATACGGGGGTGGCCGCTATAACTATCTGACAGCCTACCACGTCGACCGCGATCATC
CACATTTACATGTCGTGGTCAATCGTCGGGAACTTCTGGGGCAGGGGTGGCTGAAAATATCCAGGCGCCA
TCCCCAGCTGAATTATGACGGCTTACGGAAAAAGATGGCAGAGATTTCACTTCGTCACGGCATAGTCCTG
GATGCGACTTCGCGAGCAGAAAGGGGAATAGCAGAGCGACCAATCACATATGCTGAATATCGACGCCTTG
AGCGGATGCAGGCTCAAAAGATTCAATTCGAAGATACAGATTTTGATGAGACCTCGCCTGAGGAAGATCG
TCGGGACCTCAGTCAATCGTTCGATCCATTTCGATCGGACGCATCTGCCGGCGAACCGGACCGTGCAACC
CGACATGACAAACAACCGCTTGAACCGCACGCCCGTTTCCAGGAGCCCGCCGGCTCCAGCATCAAAGCCG
ACGCACGGATCCGCGTACCATTGGAGAGCGAGCGGGGTGCCCAACCATCCGCGTCCAAAATCCCTGTAAC
TGGGCATTTCGGGATTGAGACTTCGTATGTCGCTGAAGCCAGCGTGCCCAAACAAAGCGGCAATTCCGAT
ACTTCTCGCCCGGTGACTGACGTTGCCATGCACACAGTCGAGCGCCAGCAGCGATCAAAACGACGTCATG
ACGAGGAGGCAGGTCCGAGCGGAGCAAACCGTAAAAGATTGAAGGCCGCGCAAGTTGATTCCGAGGCAAA
TGTCGGTGAGCCCGACGGTCGCGATGACAGCAACAAGGCGGCTGATCCGGTGTCTGCTTCCATCCGTACC
GAGCAACCGGAAGCTTCTCCAACGTGTCCGCGTGACCGTCACGATGGAGAATTGGGAGAACGCAAACGTG
CAAGAGGTAATCGTCGCGACGATGGGCGCGGGGGGACCTAGAGACAGGAAGGACCGAATAATGGCAAATG
GTCAGTTCACGATACGCTCTGCTCGCCCGGCCTCCGTCGGACTGACAGGCGAACGGCGTGGAGCCGCATC
CGCCTCTAGCTCTGCACTGTCCAATGTTCAAAGAGATGTTAGGGATAGGCTGATTCCAACTAGCTCACCA
AGATTACCAAATGCAGCCATATTGCGTGATTCCTCGGGAAGAGCGTCGACTGGTCTGCGGTACATGGCGG
CTACTCTTCATTGGTCTGCGATCGCGCCATTATCGCTAATAAACAGCAACGACCTGGCTCCGGCCGCTTA
TGACTTTGAGACGCGAAATAACGCAAGAAATGTGACTGCCAAAGTCGGCAGGGCAGTCCCTGTTCCCAAG
CAAGGCGGGCTCGGCAAAACGCTCGCACCCGTACCCCTTAGTACACGTATATCAAGGGTCAATTCCGACC
GAAGACTGCCCGCTGACGCAGAAGACCGCCCTGAAACGCGCGACCCCCAGAAAGGACGTGGCAGTCATGG
TGCGACGCCAACCTTACATGAAAAGATTGGAACCGCGTTTGCTCGAAGATTGCGAAAGCATACGTACTAT
ATTGTTTGCAGTTGCTGCCAGACCCGGAGCGCGTTGACGATGGGTGCAAAGATTTCGGTGAAGTCATGAA
CTCCAGCAAGACTTCGCCCCAGCGTATGACCCTGAGCATCGTATGTTCGCTGGCAGCCGGTTTTTGTGCG
GCCAGCTGCTATGTAACGTTCCGCCGGGGCTTCAACGGCGAAGCGATGATGACGTTCGACGTTTTCGCTT
TTTGGTATGAGACCCCGCTTTACTTGGGTTATGCCAGCACCGTCTTCTGGCGTGGTTTATCTGTTGTCAT
CTTTACCTCGCTGATCGTTCTTTCAAGTCAGCTCATCATATCGCTGCGCAATCAGAAGCATCATGGGACA
GCTCGTTGGGCAGAAATTGGCGAAATGCGGCATGCTGGTTATCTGCAGCGTTACAGTCGCATCAAGGGGC
CGATCTTTGGAAAGACATGTGGTCCCCTTTGGTTCGGCAGTTATTTGACCAATGGCGAACAGCCACACAG
TCTTGTCGTCGCGCCAACGCGTGCTGGCAAAGGCGTCGGCATCGTCATTCCAACGCTGTTGACCTTCAAG
GGCTCGGTAATCGCCCTTGACGTCAAGGGAGAATTGTTTGAACTGACGTCCAGAGCACGCAAAGCGAGCG
GCGACGCAGTTTTCAAGTTCTCCCCCCTAGATCCTGAGCGGAAGACTCATTGTTACAATCCGGTCCTGGA
TATTGCCGCACTTCCGCCCGAACGCCAGTTCACTGAAACACGCCGTCTAGCTGCGAACCTTATTACGGCT
AAGGGAAAGGGAGCAGAAGGCTTTATTGACGGCGCACGTGACCTGTTCGTCGCGGGAATCCTTACCTGCA
TTGAGCGTGGCACACCAACGATTGGCGCGGTATATGACCTATTTGCGCAGCCTGGCGAAAAGTATAAGCT
TTTTGCGCAACTCGCGGAGGAAAGCCTAAACAAAGAGGCTCAGCGTATCTTCGATAATATGGCGGGCAAC
GACACGAAAATTCTGACATCGTACACCTCTGTGCTGGGCGACGGTGGACTGAACCTGTGGGCTGATCCGC
TTATCAAAGCAGCGACAAGCCGGTCAGACTTTTCCGTTTACGATCTCCGGAGGAAGAAGACCTGCATTTA
TCTTTGTGTCAGTCCCAACGATCTGGAGGTCTTGGCACCACTTATGCGCCTGATGTTTCAGCAGCTCGTG
TCAATCTTGCAGAGATCGCTGCCAGGTGAAGACGAGTGCCATGAAGTTTTATTTCTCCTCGACGAATTCA
AACACCTGGGCAAGCTTGAGGCCATAGAGACCGCGATCACAACCATCGCCGGTTACAGAGGCCGCTTTAT
GTTTATTATTCAAAGTCTTTCGGCCTTGTCGGGCACATACGATGACGCAGGAAAACAAAACTTTCTGAGC
AATACTGGCGTACAAGTATTTATGGCCACGGCTGATGACGAAACTCCAACCTACATCTCAAAAGCTATCG
GCGAATATACGTTTAAAGCGCGTTCGACCTCTTACAGTCAAGCCAGAATGTTCGACCACAACATCCAGAT
TTCTGATCAAGGTGCAGCCCTTTTGCGCCCCGAACAAGTGCGCCTGCTAGACGATCAGAGTGAAATCGTT
CTCATCAAAGGGCGACCTCCACTCAAATTACGAAAGGTGCAGTATTATTCCGATCGTACGCTGAAAGGCC
TTTTCGAACGCCAGATGGGCTCTCTGCCTGAGCCCGCACCCTTGATGCTTTCCGACTATAGCAACGATCA
AGTTCAATACCACTTGGCTCCGATAGCAAATTTTAATGAGGATGCTGCACCGCAAAACAGAACTGTGGCC
GAGGACCATGGAAGTGTTAAAGTCGGTGCTGATATCCCTGAACGCGTGATGGGAATAAATGGTGACGAGG
AACAAGCCGATGCGGGCGAGATACCGCCGGAATCGGTTGTGCCTCCAGAATTGACGCTCGCTCTGACCGC
TCAACAGCAATTGTTGGACCAGATTATTGCACTTCAGCAAAGATCGAGGTCCGCACCGGCATAGCCTGCG
AAATGATCTTAATGGTGCAATTCGTTTCAGGCGGCATGTTGCGGTTCAACAAAGTGTACGCCAGATCCCA
ATTGGCCCTTTACGAGGTGTCGGTATGACAGGAAAGTCGAAAGTTCACATAAGAGGTTCGGCTGACGCGC
TTCCTGACGTTCCTGGCGGAAGTACTACCGCCCCTTTTTTAACCGAACCTTCTCGGGATCAGGTTGATGC
CTCGTTTGAGGTCCAAACCGACTACAGCCAGTCTACTTCCGTGTCGTTTACCTATGATGGTGTTGGACTT
GGTCCTGCCGAGCGTGCGGCTTACGAGAACTGGTGCGAACCGGGCCGGCCCACTTGGAAAGATCTTATAA
TCAAGGCACGTGTCGATCCGATTGACGATGTGACCTGGCTCCGAGATTTAGAAGAGGACACCCCCTCAAC
CTTCAGATACGAAGGGATGCCTCTGGGCATCGGGGAACGACAGGCCTACGAAAATTGGCAAGAGGACGCT
CAGCCGACATGGGAAGACCTTGTTGTCAGCGCACGCTTGACGGAACTTGGCCGTCCACACGGGATTACCG
GCGAGTATACATCCCTCGCAGGATCGAAGAATACAAGTTCAATTTCATTGAAGCGAAAGCGGAGCAACTT
AATTGATGATGAGAATTCATCCGGATCGTTTTCATATGACGGGATGAAGCTCGGGGAAGCCGAGCGTTCT
GCATATGGTGACTGGGCCGAGGCGGAGCCACCCACGTGGAAAGATTTGGTATTGAGGGCACGCGTTTCCT
CGATCAATGACTCTGCTTGGCTTTTTGATTCACAAACATCTTCATCATCATTTGAATACAACGGTGTTCC
CTTGGGCGAGCCGGAACGGCAGGCTCTCAGACAATGGCAAGGAGACGCTCAGCCTACCTGGGAAGATCTC
GTTGTTAACGCGCGTATGGCAGAACTTTGCCATGCTGGTTGGATTGAAGGTCAAAAAGGTTGCTTTGAAG
AGCGCGGGGAGGCTCTGCCCGCGTCGGAACGCGGTTCGCAACGCCCCATTGGTCAACGGACAGATTCCTC
CGATTCTTTTGTGTATGATGGCACAAGGCTCGGAGCACCTGAGCGAACTGCTTATGAACGCTGGAGTAAG
AGGGAACGCCCGACTTGGGAAGATCTCATCTTAGATGCACACCAGGCCAGGACTGAAAGTGACGCTGTTA
CGACCCAAGCGATTGGTCAGTCGTCCTCACCGGTTTTCTTATATGAAGGAAAGTCGCTCGGAGACAGGGA
ACGAAAGGCTTACGAAAAATGGCGGCAGCCAGCCCAACCGCGATGGCAAAATCTTGTAGTGAACGCTCGT
CTGGCAGAAATCGATCCCTCAGCCTGGATTGCCGATGAGCGCGATCCGCTTGATGATAGCGACGCGCTTG
GTCGCCCGTCGTACACAAGCTTGACGGATAGATCAGACGTCCCTTTAGACGATCAATCAATCTATCGTCG
TTCCGACCTAGTAAGGGAACAAGTACCAGAATCGTCTCAAAGGCAATTCGCAGCATGTTCAGAATCTGAA
ACGAGGCCTGTGCAATGGTTTACTGCTTCTGGGTCAGATGCAAACAATACGGAAAATATCACCGCCAGCG
ATCCCGTCGATCGCACGGGTGGAGTTAAGCGGCTAGGCTCCAAAAGCGACAGAACCGTTACAGCTTCTAT
CCATGACGTGAATTCCAGCACAAGGCGACTGTTGCTTAACGAATTTGGATCGGAGGCTCCGCGCCCTTCG
CCAGAAAAGACTGTTCGCTTAAGAAGCGACAATATTGGCACCTATGGGAGCCGGAAAAATGAACGAGCGC
GGCTCGCGACCGAAACCGGTGCGTATGAGTCGGAGCATATTTTCGGGTTCAAGGCTGTCCACGATACTGC
GAGAGCGACGAAAGAGGGCCGGCGTCTCGAAAGGCCCATGCCCGCCTACCTTGAGGATAAGGGGCTTCAT
CGCCAACATATTGGCACCGGGAGAGGACGGACCAAACTTGTCGGGCGCGGATGGCCGGATGACACAAGCT
ATCGCTCGGATCAAAGGGCAACTCTGTCGGACCCCGTTGCGCGCTCGGAAGGCGCGACGGCCTCAAATGG
GTATCAATTGAACCAATTGGGTTACGCGCACCAACTCGCTAGCGATGGCCTGCAAAGTGAATCGCCCGAT
GGTGTTGCCTTGCCAATTCAAGTGGCAACAACGAGCTACAACTATACAGTGAGCCGCGATCCTGTCCTTG
TTCCGCCGGATAAAAACGAAGCCCCTCAATTGCTGCATCTTGGTCCCCGTGGTCAAACCGAAGCTGTTCT
TGCCCGCGAAACAGCATTGACTGGAAAATGGCCGACTCTCGAGCGTGAGCAGCAAGTGTATCGCGAGTTT
TTGGCCTTATATGACGTAAAAAAAGATCTTGAGGCCAAATCAGTCGGCGTAAGACGGAAAAAAAAAGAAG
TTATTTCTGCGTTAGACCGAACTGCGCGCTTGATAAGCACGTCGCCTTCGAAAGCTCGATCCAAAGCAGA
GACTGAAAAAGCCATTGATGAGCTCGATGATCGACGAGTTTATGATCCGCGTGATCGAGCTCAAGACAAA
GCGTTTAAACGCTGATAAGTCGCCAATATAGTGATCATTTGCAGTATTCGCATCGATCGCTGGTTGATAT
TCTGCCGCTGGTCGACCGGCTGCTCGTCGCCAAAAATGCTCACAGGGATACGATGGCCTCGGTCAGGCCG
CGTGCGTCCTGTCTTTCCAGTTCCTCCCTTTCAGCTCGATTGTGGCATCATTTATTGCCTGCTCATTGCA
GTTGAAACGCGATATCCGTTTCAAGACCCGGGTATGGATGGTACTTTGGAGATATGAGCACTTGCCAGAC
TTCCCGGTCGGAGACTTAAAAATTCCGATAAGAGGTTACGGACGACGGACCTTATAAGTGGATCGTCTAG
TGGTGGCGCCGATCAAAACAGTTCCGCCCCCGGCTTTGCTCAAAGTAGCAAAGCAGCTTTATCTCGGGTT
GCGGAGGATTTTCTAGAAAACCGCAATTTTGCAGGAGAGAACATATGGCCATCATCAAGCCGCATGTGAA
CAAAAATAGGACAACCTCGCCGATAGAACGTCCGGAGTCTCTCATAGAGGAAATGAGCGGCAGTCATCCG
CCGAGTGGTTTTACCAACCTGGATCTCGCTATGATCGAGCTGGAGGACTTTGTCCATCGGTGCCCGCTCC
CAGAAGACAATCTTGCTGGTCAGAAGGAGTGAGACGATGGATCCGTCTAGCAATGAGAATGTCTATGTGG
GTCGCGGTCACAACATCGAAAATGATGATGACACTGACCCCAGGCGTTGGAAGAAGGCGAATATCAGTTC
CAACACCATCTCCGATATTCAGATGACGAATGGCGAAGACGTACAATCAGGGAGCCCTACCCGAACGGAA
GTTGTAAGCCCACGTCTGGATTATGGATCGGTCGACTCCTCCTCCAGCCTTTATTCTGGCAGCGAGCACG
GAAATCAAGCTGAGATTCAAAAAGAGCTGTCCGTCTTGTTCTCGAACATGTCTTTGCCAGGCAACGATCG
GCGCCCGGACGAATACATTCTCGTGCATCAAACGGGACAAGATGCTTTTACTGGTATTGCCAAAGGCAAC
CTCGACCAAATGCCCACCAAGGCGGAATTTAACGCGTGCTGCCGTCTCTACAGGGACGGAGCCGGTAATT
ACTACCCGCCACCTCTCGCATTCGACAAGATTAGCGTTCCAGAGCAACTGGAGGAAAAATGGGGGATGAT
GGAGGCGAAGGAACGTAACAAACTGCGGTTTCAGTACAAGTTGGACGTATGGAATCATGCGCACGCTGAT
ATGGGGATCACGGGCACAGAGATCTTTTATCAAACAGATAAGAACATAAAGCTCGACCGGAATTATAAAC
TAAGACCTGAAGACCGATACGTACAAACAGAAAAATACGGGCGCCGGGAAATTCAAAAGCGATATCAACA
CGAACTCCAGGCTGGTTCGCTGCTGCCCGATATTATGATCAAAACTCCCCAAAATGACATCCACTTCGTG
TACAGGTTTGCCGGCGACAATTACGCCAACAAACAGTTCAGCGAGTTTGAACACACCGTCAAGCGCAGGT
ATGGCGACGAGACTGAGATCAAATTGAAGTCAAAGTCAGGCATTATGCATGACTCGAAATATCTGGAATC
CTGGGAACGGGGCAGTGCGGATATTCGCTTCGCGGAATTCGTTGGGGAAAATAGAGCTCACAATCGGCAG
TTTCCAACTGCGACAGTAAATATGGGACAGCAGCCAGACGGGCAGGGCGGTTTGACCCGCGACCGTCATG
TGAGCGTTGACTTCCTAATGCAAAGCGCACCCAATTCGCCTTGGGCGCAAGCTTTGAAAAAGGGAGAACT
GTGGGATCGCGTTCAGTTGCTTGCTCGCGACGGCAACCGCTATCTGTCGCCGCCCAGATTGGAATATTCT
GACCCTGCACATTTCACCGAGTTGATGAACCGGGTTGGTTTACCCGCATCGATGGGTCGGCAAAGCCATG
CGGCTAGTATCAAATTCGAAAAGTTTGACGCGCAGGCAGCGGTTATTGTCTTAAATGGCCCAGAGTTACG
TGACATTCATGACTTGTCTCCTGAAAAACTGCAAAATTTGTCCACCAAAGATGTCATCGTCGCCGATCGC
AATGAGAATGGTCAGAGAACTGGCACGTACACCAGCGTCGCGGAATATGAGCGCTTGCAGTTAAGGCTGC
CACCCGATGCAGCGGGGGTGCTTGGTGAAGCAACTGACAAATATTCACGTGATTTCGTTCGGCCAGAGCC
GGCGTCGCGTCCAATCAGTGACAGCCGCAGGATATACGAAAGTCGACCGCGTAGCCAAAGCGTCAACAGC
TTTTGACGTTCCTGCTGCCGCGTCAACGAGGAAGCTCGTTTGACCCGGGTTTGCCAATGAAAGGGCTCAA
TCATGGTGAACACTACAAAGAAAAGTTTTGCGAAGTCGCTTACGGCAGATATGCGCCGTTCTGCTCAGCG
CGTTGTCGAGCAAATGCGAAAAGCATTGATTACCGAAGAAGAGGCGCTCAAGCGGCAAGCCAGACTGGAG
AGTCCCGATAGGAAGCGAAAGTATGCTGCTGATATGGCGATAGTCGACAAACTCGACGTAGGGTTTCGAG
GCGAAATAGGCTATAAAATTCTTGGAAATAACCGGCTTCGAGTAGACAACCATAAAGAATTAACGCGTGA
GCACGGTAGACTTCGCAAAACCAAAACGGTTCTGAAGCGTAACCCGGTGACGCAGGAAGTCTATTTGGGT
TTATATGAAAGGAAGTCCTGGTTAAGTGTCAGCAGCCATTTGTATGCTGCGGACGGCACACTCCGCATGA
AGCACGTGAAATACAAAGACGGACGTTTTGAGGAAAAATGGGAGCGCGACGAAAATGGCGACCTGATCCG
CACAAGGTACGCCAACCGTGGCAGGCTCTTTCAACCTGTATCCGAGAAAATGGGCGCGCCGTATCGGAGC
GGCCCTGACGACCGGCTCTATCGCGATCTAACCCGTCGAAACGGTTTCAGACGGGAGACATTCGAACGGG
ACGATCACGGAAACCTCGAGCGTATCGGCAGCAACCATGTCGGCTTTTCCAAGATTTCAGTGAAGGCACC
CAATCGTCAAACCTCCCAGACGAAGATTCAAAAACTTGGTGGCGCTTTCAACAAATCTTTTAGGTCCCTT
CTGGACAAGGAGGGCAATGAAATGGGCCGCGATATTTTGAGCCATCGACGGCTCTATAACAAGCGGTCTG
CTGTCTACGATGAAGCTACCGGACAATTGAAGAGTGCCAAGCATACCTTCGGCAAGATCTACAGGAGCGA
AACCGAATATCTCAGCGCGGGCCTCAAGAAGGTTTCAAAAAAGATACTCGGGGTGACGGTCTACCGGAAA
TTTGCGGCGCTCAGCGAGCGAGAATCCGAGGCTGAGAGACTGCGTAGTTTTGAATCCGGTGCGCATCGCC
AGATCTGGCAGGAGCGGGCAGCGATTCCCGGTTCGCCCCTCCCGGAGACTGATGACATTCATTTCGCACA
GCAGTCGCACCTAGCCAAAGCCAACCCTGATCACGTCGAAGCTGACGTCACGCGTGTGACAGATCAACAT
GTTGATGTTGCTGGACAAACATCATCGTCTCCCCAACGGAACTTGGAAGGATGGTTAGATTCTCAATCAC
GATACAAGCCAGCAAACATGCTGTTGTCAAATCCAGACCTTCAAGCGAACGGACCTCGCCCATACGAAGG
GTTAGCTCATCTCACCCTCCGGCGCGATAATGAATCTGACGGGCACAAGGAGAATGATCAGCGGCTGCGA
CATTTCTCCCAGCCAGAGCCGTTGGTGTTACCGCATCCCGGGTCGCCGGAAATAACTAAGGTGTTTGGCT
CGCGGGGAGAGCCGGCACACCCGAGTGGAAATCTGCACACGGCGGTTGGAGAAACGGCTTGCGAAGGACC
GGTGATGTCTTCATCCTCGGACAATCATCAGCCAGCTCCAGGACAGCAAGAACTTTTAAGTTTCCTTCAT
AATGCGCCAGCCCCAGTTTCTGTGGCAATACATGATGATCAAGAGCGACTTGCGGGGGAGGCGCCCGGCG
GCTCTTTCAGAGGTAGCTCAGGGCGAACGAGTTCAATGTCGGAGAGTATCTTCGACGAAGATGTACAAGG
GCATTTGGTACGGGATTATTCGATCAATACTACTAACGGGTTTATTGACCCGCAATCGTTGTTCGGTGAA
CCGGACTTATCGAGAGGTCCAAAATCGGGGCCAGAAATTCCATCGGAAGATTACCATTTGTCAGCTTCGG
AACAGGAAAATTTGCTGAATCAATTGCTTAGTGTGCCACTGCCGGTTCCTTCACCGAAGCCCGAATGCGC
GAGGTCTATGATTTTCGAAGGTTCACGTTCAAGAGAGCGTTCCACCTCCAGAGGGTTCTAAGGTGGAACG
CGTCTAGGCTTGCCTATCATCACCACCTCATGATGGTCGCGGCTTAGGGATAACAGGGTAATGAATTCGT
GCGCAGCAGCTCGTTATCGACCGGCTGCGGCGTCGGGGCCGCCGCCTTGCGCTGCGGTCGGTGTTCCTTC
TTCGGCTCGCGCAGCTTGAACAGCATGATCGCGGAAACCAGCAGCAACGCCGCGCCTACGCCTCCCGCGA
TGTAGAACAGCATCGGATTCATTCTTCGGTCCTCCTTGTAGCGGAACCGTTGTCTGTGCGGCGCGGGTGG
CCCGCGCCGCTGTCTTTGGGGATCAGCCCTCGATGAGCGCGACCAGTTTCACGTCGGCAAGGTTCGCCTC
GAACTCCTGGCCGTCGTCCTCGTACTTCAACCAGGCATAGCCTTCCGCCGGCGGCCGACGGTTGAGGATA
AGGCGGGCAGGGCGCTCGTCGTGCTCGACCTGGACGATGGCCTTTTTCAGCTTGTCCGGGTCCGGCTCCT
TCGCGCCCTTTTCCTTGGCGTCCTTACCGTCCTGGTCGCCGTCCTCGCCGTCCTGGCCGTCGCCGGCCTC
CGCGTCACGCTCGGCATCAGTCTGGCCGTTGAAGGCATCGACGGTGTTGGGATCGCGGCCCTTCTCGTCC
AGGAACTCGCGCAGCAGCTTGACCGTGCCGCGCGTGATTTCCTGGGTGTCGTCGTCAAGCCACGCCTCGA
CTTCCTCCGGGCGCTTCTTGAAGGCCGTCACCAGCTCGTTCACCACGGTCACGTCGCGCACGCGGCCGGT
GTTGAACGCATCGGCGATCTTCTCCGGCAGGTCCAGCAGCGTGACGTGCTGGGTGATGAACGCCGGCGAC
TTGCCGATTTCCTTGGCGATATCGCCTTTCTTCTTGCCCTTCGCCAGCTCGCGGCCAATGAAGTCGGCAA
TTTCGCGCGGGGTCAGCTCGTTGCGTTGCAGGTTCTCGATAACCTGGTCGGCTTCGTTGTAGTCGTTGTC
GATGAACGCCGGGATGGACTTCTTGCCGGCCCACTTCGAGCCACGGTAGCGGCGGGCGCCGTGATTGATG
ATATAGCGGCCCGGCTGCTCCTGGTTCTCGCGCACCGAAATGGGTGACTTCACCCCGCGCTCTTTGATCG
TGGCACCGATTTCCGCGATGCTCTCCGGGGAAAAGCCGGGGTTGTCGGCCGTCCGCGGCTGATGCGGATC
TTCGTCGATCAGGTCCAGGTCCAGCTCGATAGGGCCGGAACCGCCCTGAGACGCCGCAGGAGCGTCCAGG
AGGCTCGACAGGTCGCCGATGCTATCCAACCCCAGGCCGGACGGCTGCGCCGCGCCTGCGGCTTCCTGAG
CGGCCGCAGCGGTGTTTTTCTTGGTGGTCTTGGCTTGAGCCGCAGTCATTGGGAAATCTCCATCTTCGTG
AACACGTAATCAGCCAGGGCGCGAACCTCTTTCGATGCCTTGCGCGCGGCCGTTTTCTTGATCTTCCAGA
CCGGCACACCGGATGCGAGGGCATCGGCGATGCTGCTGCGCAGGCCAACGGTGGCCGGAATCATCATCTT
GGGGTACGCGGCCAGCAGCTCGGCTTGGTGGCGCGCGTGGCGCGGATTCCGCGCATCGACCTTGCTGGGC
ACCATGCCAAGGAATTGCAGCTTGGCGTTCTTCTGGCGCACGTTCGCAATGGTCGTGACCATCTTCTTGA
TGCCCTGGATGCTGTACGCCTCAAGCTCGATGGGGGACAGCACATAGTCGGCCGCGAAGAGGGCGGCCGC
CAGGCCGACGCCAAGGGTCGGGGCCGTGTCGATCAGGCACACGTCGAAGCCTTGGTTCGCCAGGGCCTTG
ATGTTCGCCCCGAACAGCTCGCGGGCGTCGTCCAGCGACAGCCGTTCGGCGTTCGCCAGTACCGGGTTGG
ACTCGATGAGGGCGAGGCGCGCGGCCTGGCCGTCGCCGGCTGCGGGTGCGGTTTCGGTCCAGCCGCCGGC
AGGGACAGCGCCGAACAGCTTGCTTGCATGCAGGCCGGTAGCAAAGTCCTTGAGCGTGTAGGACGCATTG
CCCTGGGGGTCCAGGTCGATCACGGCAACCCGCAAGCCGCGCTCGAAAAAGTCGAAGGCAAGATGCACAA
GGGTCGAAGTCTTGCCGACGCCGCCTTTCTGGTTGGCCGTGACCAAAGTTTTCATCGTTTGGTTTCCTGT
TTTTTCTTGGCGTCCGCTTCCCACTTCCGGACGATGTACGCCTGATGTTCCGGCAGAACCGCCGTTACCC
GCGCGTACCCCTCGGGCAAGTTCTTGTCCTCGAACGCGGCCCACACGCGATGCACCGCTTGCGACACTGC
GCCCCTGGTCAGTCCCAGCGACGTTGCGAACGTCGCCTGTGGCTTCCCATCGACTAAGACGCCCCGCGCT
ATCTCGATGGTCTGCTGCCCCACTTCCAGCCCCTGGATCGCCTCCTGGAACTGGCTTTCGGTAAGCCGTT
TCTTCATGGATAACACCCATAATTTGCTCCGCGCCTTGGTTGAACATAGCGGTGACAGCCGCCAGCACAT
GAGAGAAGTTTAGCTAAACATTTCTCGCACGTCAACACCTTTAGCCGCTAAAACTCGTCCTTGGCGTAAC
AAAACAAAAGCCCGGAAACCGGGCTTTCGTCTCTTGCCGCTTATGGCTCTGCACCCGGCTCCATCACCAA
CAGGTCGCGCACGCGCTTCACTCGGTTGCGGATCGACACTGCCAGCCCAACAAAGCCGGTTGCCGCCGCC
GCCAGGATCGCGCCGATGATGCCGGCCACACCGGCCATCGCCCACCAGGTCGCCGCCTTCCGGTTCCATT
CCTGCTGGTACTGCTTCGCAATGCTGGACCTCGGCTCACCATAGGCTGACCGCTCGATGGCGTATGCCGC
TTCTCCCCTTGGCGTAAAACCCAGCGCCGCAGGCGGCATTGCCATGCTGCCCGCCGCTTTCCCGACCACG
ACGCGCGCACCAGGCTTGCGGTCCAGACCTTCGGCCACGGCGAGCTGCGCAAGGACATAATCAGCCGCCG
ACTTGGCTCCACGCGCCTCGATCAGCTCTTGCACTCGCGCGAAATCCTTGGCCTCCACGGCCGCCATGAA
TCGCGCACGCGGCGAAGGCTCCGCAGGGCCGGCGTCGTGATCGCCGCCGAGAATGCCCTTCACCAAGTTC
GACGACACGAAAATCATGCTGACGGCTATCACCATCATGCAGTCTAGATAGGTTAAACCCGCTCCGATCA
GGCCGAGCCACGCCAGGCCGAGAACATTGGTTCCTTGTAGGCATCGGGATTGGCGGATCAAACACTAAAG
CTACTGGAACGAGCAGAAGTCCTCCGGCCGCCAGTTGCCAGGCCGTAAAGGTGAGCAGAGGCACGGGAGG
TTGCCACTTGCGGGTCAGCACGGTTCCGAACGCCATGGAAACCGCCCCCGCCAGGCCCGCTGCGACGCCG
ACAGGATCTAGCGCTGCGTTTGGTGTCAACACCAACAGCGCCACGCCCGCAGTTCCGCAAATAGCCCCCA
GGACCGCCATCAATCGTATCGGGCTACCTAGCAGAGCGGCAGAGATGAACACGACCATCAGCGGCTGCAC
AGCGCCTACCGTCGCCGCGACCCGCCCGGCAGGCGGTAGACCGAAATAAACAACAAGCTCCAGAATAGCG
AAATATTAAGTGCGCCGAGGATGAAGATGCGCATCCACCAGATTCCCGTTGGAATCTGTCGGACGATCAT
CACGAGCAATAAACCCGCCGGCAACGCCCGCAGCAGCATACCGGCGACCCCTCGGCCTCGCTGTTCGGGC
TCCACGAAAACGCCGGACAGATGCGCCTTGTGAGCGTCCTTGGGGCCGTCCTCCTGTTTGAAGACCGACA
GCCCAATGATCTCGCCGTCGATGTAGGCGCCGAATGCCACGGCATCTCGCAACCGTTCAGCGAACGCCTC
CATGGGCTTTTTCTCCTCGTGCTCGTAAACGGACCCGAACATCTCTGGAGCTTTCTTCAGGGCCGACAAT
CGGATCTCGCGGAAATCCTGCACGTCGGCCGCTCCAAGCCGTCGAATCTGAGCCTTAATCACAATTGTCA
ATTTTAATCCTCTGTTTATCGGCAGTTCGTAGAGCGCGCCGTGCGCCCGAGCGATACTGAGCGAAGCAAG
TGCGTCGAGCAGTGCCCGCTTGTTCCTGAAATGCCAGTAAAGCGCTGGCTGCTGAACCCCCAGCCGGAAC
TGACCCCACAAGGCCCTAGCGTTTGCAATGCACCAGGTCATCATTGACCCAGGCGTGTTCCACCAGGCCG
CTGCCTCGCAACTCTTCGCAGGCTTCGCCGACCTGCTCGCGCCACTTCTTCACGCGGGTGGAATCCGATC
CGCACATGAGGCGGAAGGTTTCCAGCTTGAGCGGGTACGGCTCCCGGTGCGAGCTGAAATAGTCGAACAT
CCGTCGGGCCGTCGGCGACAGCTTGCGGTACTTCTCCCATATGAATTTCGTGTAGTGGTCGCCAGCAAAC
AGCACGACGATTTCCTCGTCGATCAGGACCTGGCAACGGGACGTTTTCTTGCCACGGTCCAGGACGCGGA
AGCGGTGCAGCAGCGACACCGATTCCAGGTGCCCAACGCGGTCGGACGTGAAGCCCATCGCCGTCGCCTG
TAGGCGCGACAGGCATTCCTCGGCCTTCGTGTAATACCGGCCATTGATCGACCAGCCCAGGTCCTGGCAA
AGCTCGTAGAACGTGAAGGTGATCGGCTCGCCGATAGGGGTGCGCTTCGCGTACTCCAACACCTGCTGCC
ACACCAGTTCGTCATCGTCGGCCCGCAGCTCGACGCCGGTGTAGGTGATCTTCACGTCCTTGTTGACGTG
GAAAATGACCTTGTTTTGCAGCGCCTCGCGCGGGATTTTCTTGTTGCGCGTGGTGAACAGGGCAGAGCGG
GCCGTGTCGTTTGGCATCGCTCGCATCGTGTCCGGCCACGGCGCAATATCGAACAAGGAAAGCTGCATTT
CCTTGATCTGCTGCTTCGTGTGTTTCAGCAACGCGGCCTGCTTGGCCTCGCTGACCTGTTTTGCCAGGTC
CTCGCCGGCGGTTTTTCGCTTCTTGGTCGTCATAGTTCCTCGCGTGTCGATGGTCATCGACTTCGCCAAA
CCTGCCGCCTCCTGTTCGAGACGACGCGAACGCTCCACGGCGGCCGATGGCGCGGGCAGGGCAGGGGGAG
CCAGTTGCACGCTGTCGCGCTCGATCTTGGCCGTAGCTTGCTGGACCATCGAGCCGACGGACTGGAAGGT
TTCGCGGGGCGCACGCATGACGGTGCGGCTTGCGATGGTTTCGGCATCCTCGGCGGAAAACCCCGCGTCG
ATCAGTTCTTGCCTGTATGCCTTCCGGTCAAACGTCCGATTCATTCACCCTCCTTGCGGGATTGCCCCGA
CTCACGCCGGGGCAATGTGCCCTTATTCCTGATTTGACCCGCCTGGTGCCTTGGTGTCCAGATAATCCAC
CTTATCGGCAATGAAGTCGGTCCCGTAGACCGTCTGGCCGTCCTTCTCGTACTTGGTATTCCGAATCTTG
CCCTGCACGAATACCAGCGACCCCTTGCCCAAATACTTGCCGTGGGCCTCGGCCTGAGAGCCAAAACACT
TGATGCGGAAGAAGTCGGTGCGCTCCTGCTTGTCGCCGGCATCGTTGCGCCACTCTTCATTAACCGCTAT
ATCGAAAATTGCTTGCGGCTTGTTAGAATTGCCATGACGTACCTCGGTGTCACGGGTAAGATTACCGATA
AACTGGAACTGATTATGGCTCATATCGAAAGTCTCCTTGAGAAAGGAGACTCTAGTTTAGCTAAACATTG
GTTCCGCTGTCAAGAACTTTAGCGGCTAAAATTTTGCGGGCCGCGACCAAAGGTGCGAGGGGCGGCTTCC
GCTGTGTACAACCAGATATTTTTCACCAACATCCTTCGTCTGCTCGATGAGCGGGGCATGACGAAACATG
AGCTGTCGGAGAGGGCAGGGGTTTCAATTTCGTTTTTATCAGACTTAACCAACGGTAAGGCCAACCCCTC
GTTGAAGGTGATGGAGGCCATTGCCGACGCCCTGGAAACTCCCCTACCTCTTCTCCTGGAGTCCACCGAC
CTTGACCGCGAGGCACTCGCGGAGATTGCGGGTCATCCTTTCAAGAGCAGCGTGCCGCCCGGATACGAAC
GCATCAGTGTGGTTTTGCCGTCACATAAGGCGTTTATCGTAAAGAAATGGGGCGACGACACCCGAAAAAA
GCTGCGTGGAAGGCTCTGACGCCAAGGGTTAGGGCTTGCACTTCCTTCTTTAGCCGCTAAAACGGCCCCT
TCTCTGCGGGCCGTCGGCTCGCGCATCATATCGACATCCTCAACGGAAGCCGTGCCGCGAATGGCATCGG
GCGGGTGCGCTTTGACAGTTGTTTTCTATCAGAACCCCTACGTCGTGCGGTTCGATTAAGCTTGGACCTA
AAGTCGTTAATTAAAGTACGCCATCAGGACGTTGTGAGTGGCGCGATTTTTAGCGGCTGAAATCAGCCCT
TGAGCCTGTCGGCAAGTCGCGTCATGAGGTCCATGCGCTCATGCAGGATCGCCACGACCAACGCGGGTTC
GCCCGCACGCGGCAGGCAAAAAACGTAGTGGTGTTCGCAGCGGGCCATCCGCAGCGCGGGAAAGAGTTCG
CTCATGTCCTTAAACGGGCCTTCGCCGGCGGCAAGCCTGGCTATGCCCTGTTCCAGCTTAGCGATATAGC
GGCGCACCTGCGCCGCGCCCCACTCCCGGCGCGTGTAGCGGATGATGCCGCGTAGATCGGCTTCGGCCTC
AGCCGTGAGGATGTAGGCCGTCAAGCGCGATCCCCGCTGAGTTCTTCATCAAGAATTTCGCCGACGCTCT
TGGTGGACACCTTGCCGGCAAGCCCATCGTTGATGCGGTTCCCCAGCATGGTTTTCAGTTCCTGCCATGC
CTGATCGGCATCAGCGTCACCGGGGAACAGACGTTCGAGGGCGTATTGCTTAATGGTCTTGCCCTGCAAG
GCGGCCAGGGCTTTCAGGCTCTGGTGCTGCTGGTCCGTCATGTCGATTGTCAGGCGGCTCATTGGATAAC
CTCCATAAAATACACGTAACCACATTAGCACATATGTGGGCGTGAGGCTACAGCGCGAGGCGCATTAAGG
TCGGGAAAATGCGCTAGGCGCATTTAAATTGCGTATTGCTGTAATGCGCCATGCCGGCTAGACTAGGCCC
AAATGGGTATACCCAATTTGACCAAGGGGGACGCGATGAATTAAGCTATAGTGCAGTCGGCTTCTGACGT
TCAGTGCAGCCGTCTTCTGAAAACGACATGTCGCACAAGTCCTAAGTTACGCGACAGGCTGCCGCCCTGC
CCTTTTCCTGGCGTTTTCTTGTCGCGTGTTTTAGTCGCATAAAGTAGAATACTTGCGACTAGAACCGGAG
ACATTACGCCATGAACAAGAGCGCCGCCGCTGGCCTGCTGGGCTATGCCCGCGTCAGCACCGACGACCAG
GACTTGACCAACCAACGGGCCGAACTGCACGCGGCCGGCTGCACCAAGCTGTTTTCCGAGAAGATCACCG
GCACCAGGCGCGACCGCCCGGAGCTGGCCAGGATGCTTGACCACCTACGCCCTGGCGACGTTGTGACAGT
GACCAGGCTAGACCGCCTGGCCCGCAGCACCCGCGACCTACTGGACATTGCCGAGCGCATCCAGGAGGCC
GGCGCGGGCCTGCGTAGCCTGGCAGAGCCGTGGGCCGACACCACCACGCCGGCCGGCCGCATGGTGTTGA
CCGTGTTCGCCGGCATTGCCGAGTTCGAGCGTTCCCTAATCATCGACCGCACCCGGAGCGGGCGCGAGGC
CGCCAAGGCCCGAGGCGTGAAGTTTGGCCCCCGCCCTACCCTCACCCCGGCACAGATCGCGCACGCCCGC
GAGCTGATCGACCAGGAAGGCCGCACCGTGAAAGAGGCGGCTGCACTGCTTGGCGTGCATCGCTCGACCC
TGTACCGCGCACTTGAGCGCAGCGAGGAAGTGACGCCCACCGAGGCCAGGCGGCGCGGTGCCTTCCGTGA
GGACGCATTGACCGAGGCCGACGCCCTGGCGGCCGCCGAGAATGAACGCCAAGAGGAACAAGCATGAAAC
CGCACCAGGACGGCCAGGACGAACCGTTTTTCATTACCGAAGAGATCGAGGCGGAGATGATCGCGGCCGG
GTACGTGTTCGAGCCGCCCGCGCACGTCTCAACCGTGCGGCTGCATGAAATCCTGGCCGGTTTGTCTGAT
GCCAAGCTGGCGGCCTGGCCGGCCAGCTTGGCCGCTGAAGAAACCGAGCGCCGCCGTCTAAAAAGGTGAT
GTGTATTTGAGTAAAACAGCTTGCGTCATGCGGTCGCTGCGTATATGATGCGATGAGTAAATAAACAAAT
ACGCAAGGGGAACGCATGAAGGTTATCGCTGTACTTAACCAGAAAGGCGGGTCAGGCAAGACGACCATCG
CAACCCATCTAGCCCGCGCCCTGCAACTCGCCGGGGCCGATGTTCTGTTAGTCGATTCCGATCCCCAGGG
CAGTGCCCGCGATTGGGCGGCCGTGCGGGAAGATCAACCGCTAACCGTTGTCGGCATCGACCGCCCGACG
ATTGACCGCGACGTGAAGGCCATCGGCCGGCGCGACTTCGTAGTGATCGACGGAGCGCCCCAGGCGGCGG
ACTTGGCTGTGTCCGCGATCAAGGCAGCCGACTTCGTGCTGATTCCGGTGCAGCCAAGCCCTTACGACAT
ATGGGCCACCGCCGACCTGGTGGAGCTGGTTAAGCAGCGCATTGAGGTCACGGATGGAAGGCTACAAGCG
GCCTTTGTCGTGTCGCGGGCGATCAAAGGCACGCGCATCGGCGGTGAGGTTGCCGAGGCGCTGGCCGGGT
ACGAGCTGCCCATTCTTGAGTCCCGTATCACGCAGCGCGTGAGCTACCCAGGCACTGCCGCCGCCGGCAC
AACCGTTCTTGAATCAGAACCCGAGGGCGACGCTGCCCGCGAGGTCCAGGCGCTGGCCGCTGAAATTAAA
TCAAAACTCATTTGAGTTAATGAGGTAAAGAGAAAATGAGCAAAAGCACAAACACGCTAAGTGCCGGCCG
TCCGAGCGCACGCAGCAGCAAGGCTGCAACGTTGGCCAGCCTGGCAGACACGCCAGCCATGAAGCGGGTC
AACTTTCAGTTGCCGGCGGAGGATCACACCAAGCTGAAGATGTACGCGGTACGCCAAGGCAAGACCATTA
CCGAGCTGCTATCTGAATACATCGCGCAGCTACCAGAGTAAATGAGCAAATGAATAAATGAGTAGATGAA
TTTTAGCGGCTAAAGGAGGCGGCATGGAAAATCAAGAACAACCAGGCACCGACGCCGTGGAATGCCCCAT
GTGTGGAGGAACGGGCGGTTGGCCAGGCGTAAGCGGCTGGGTTGTCTGCCGGCCCTGCAATGGCACTGGA
ACCCCCAAGCCCGAGGAATCGGCGTGAGCGGTCGCAAACCATCCGGCCCGGTACAAATCGGCGCGGCGCT
GGGTGATGACCTGGTGGAGAAGTTGAAGGCCGCGCAGGCCGCCCAGCGGCAACGCATCGAGGCAGAAGCA
CGCCCCGGTGAATCGTGGCAAGCGGCCGCTGATCGAATCCGCAAAGAATCCCGGCAACCGCCGGCAGCCG
GTGCGCCGTCGATTAGGAAGCCGCCCAAGGGCGACGAGCAACCAGATTTTTTCGTTCCGATGCTCTATGA
CGTGGGCACCCGCGATAGTCGCAGCATCATGGACGTGGCCGTTTTCCGTCTGTCGAAGCGTGACCGACGA
GCTGGCGAGGTGATCCGCTACGAGCTTCCAGACGGGCACGTAGAGGTTTCCGCAGGGCCGGCCGGCATGG
CCAGTGTGTGGGATTACGACCTGGTACTGATGGCGGTTTCCCATCTAACCGAATCCATGAACCGATACCG
GGAAGGGAAGGGAGACAAGCCCGGCCGCGTGTTCCGTCCACACGTTGCGGACGTACTCAAGTTCTGCCGG
CGAGCCGATGGCGGAAAGCAGAAAGACGACCTGGTAGAAACCTGCATTCGGTTAAACACCACGCACGTTG
CCATGCAGCGTACGAAGAAGGCCAAGAACGGCCGCCTGGTGACGGTATCCGAGGGTGAAGCCTTGATTAG
CCGCTACAAGATCGTAAAGAGCGAAACCGGGCGGCCGGAGTACATCGAGATCGAGCTAGCTGATTGGATG
TACCGCGAGATCACAGAAGGCAAGAACCCGGACGTGCTGACGGTTCACCCCGATTACTTTTTGATCGATC
CCGGCATCGGCCGTTTTCTCTACCGCCTGGCACGCCGCGCCGCAGGCAAGGCAGAAGCCAGATGGTTGTT
CAAGACGATCTACGAACGCAGTGGCAGCGCCGGAGAGTTCAAGAAGTTCTGTTTCACCGTGCGCAAGCTG
ATCGGGTCAAATGACCTGCCGGAGTACGATTTGAAGGAGGAGGCGGGGCAGGCTGGCCCGATCCTAGTCA
TGCGCTACCGCAACCTGATCGAGGGCGAAGCATCCGCCGGTTCCTAATGTACGGAGCAGATGCTAGGGCA
AATTGCCCTAGCAGGGGAAAAAGGTCGAAAAGGTCTCTTTCCTGTGGATAGCACGTACATTGGGAACCCA
AAGCCGTACATTGGGAACCGGAACCCGTACATTGGGAACCCAAAGCCGTACATTGGGAACCGGTCACACA
TGTAAGTGACTGATATAAAAGAGAAAAAAGGCGATTTTTCCGCCTAAAACTCTTTAAAACTTATTAAAAC
TCTTAAAACCCGCCTGGCCTGTGCATAACTGTCTGGCCAGCGCACAGCCGAAGAGCTGCAAAAAGCGCCT
ACCCTTCGGTCGCTGCGCTCCCTACGCCCCGCCGCTTCGCGTCGGCCTATCGCGGCCGCTGGCCGCTCAA
AAATGGCTGGCCTACGGCCAGGCAATCTACCAGGGCGCGGACAAGCCGCGCCGTCGCCACTCGACCGCCG
GCGCCCACATCAAGGCACCCTGCCTCGCGCGTTTCGGTGATGACGGTGAAAACCTCTGACACATGCAGCT
CCCGGAGACGGTCACAGCTTGTCTGTAAGCGGATGCCGGGAGCAGACAAGCCCGTCAGGGCGCGTCAGCG
GGTGTTGGCGGGTGTCGGGGCGCAGCCATGACCCAGTCACGTAGCGATAGCGGAGTGTATACTGGCTTAA
CTATGCGGCATCAGAGCAGATTGTACTGAGAGTGCACCATATGCGGTGTGAAATACCGCACAGATGCGTA
AGGAGAAAATACCGCATCAGGCGCTCTTCCGCTTCCTCGCTCACTGACTCGCTGCGCTCGGTCGTTCGGC
TGCGGCGAGCGGTATCAGCTCACTCAAAGGCGGTAATACGGTTATCCACAGAATCAGGGGATAACGCAGG
AAAGAACATGTGAGCAAAAGGCCAGCAAAAGGCCAGGAACCGTAAAAAGGCCGCGTTGCTGGCGTTTTTC
CATAGGCTCCGCCCCCCTGACGAGCATCACAAAAATCGACGCTCAAGTCAGAGGTGGCGAAACCCGACAG
GACTATAAAGATACCAGGCGTTTCCCCCTGGAAGCTCCCTCGTGCGCTCTCCTGTTCCGACCCTGCCGCT
TACCGGATACCTGTCCGCCTTTCTCCCTTCGGGAAGCGTGGCGCTTTCTCATAGCTCACGCTGTAGGTAT
CTCAGTTCGGTGTAGGTCGTTCGCTCCAAGCTGGGCTGTGTGCACGAACCCCCCGTTCAGCCCGACCGCT
GCGCCTTATCCGGTAACTATCGTCTTGAGTCCAACCCGGTAAGACACGACTTATCGCCACTGGCAGCAGC
CACTGGTAACAGGATTAGCAGAGCGAGGTATGTAGGCGGTGCTACAGAGTTCTTGAAGTGGTGGCCTAAC
TACGGCTACACTAGAAGGACAGTATTTGGTATCTGCGCTCTGCTGAAGCCAGTTACCTTCGGAAAAAGAG
TTGGTAGCTCTTGATCCGGCAAACAAACCACCGCTGGTAGCGGTGGTTTTTTTGTTTGCAAGCAGCAGAT
TACGCGCAGAAAAAAAGGATCTCAAGAAGATCCTTTGATCTTTTCTACGGGGTCTGACGCTCAGTGGAAC
GAAAACTCACGTTAAGGGATTTTGGTCATGCATGATATATCTCCCAATTTGTGTAGGCGCGCCTTGGGCT
TATTATGCACGCTTAAAAATAATAAAAGCAGACTTGACCTGATAGTTTGGCTGTGAGCAATTATGTGCTT
AGTGCATCTAACGCTTGAGTTAAGCCGCGCCGCGAAGCGGCGTCGGCTTGAACGAATTTCTAGCTAGACA
TTATTTGCCGACTACCTTGGTGATCTCGCCTTTCACGTAGTGGACAAATTCTTCCAACTGATCTGCGCGC
GAGGCCAAGCGATCTTCTTCTTGTCCAAGATAAGCCTGTCTAGCTTCAAGTATGACGGGCTGATACTGGG
CCGGCAGGCGCTCCATTGCCCAGTCGGCAGCGACATCCTTCGGCGCGATTTTGCCGGTTACTGCGCTGTA
CCAAATGCGGGACAACGTAAGCACTACATTTCGCTCATCGCCAGCCCAGTCGGGCGGCGAGTTCCATAGC
GTTAAGGTTTCATTTAGCGCCTCAAATAGATCCTGTTCAGGAACCGGATCAAAGAGTTCCTCCGCCGCTG
GACCTACCAAGGCAACGCTATGTTCTCTTGCTTTTGTCAGCAAGATAGCCAGATCAATGTCGATCGTGGC
TGGCTCGAAGATACCTGCAAGAATGTCATTGCGCTGCCATTCTCCAAATTGCAGTTCGCGCTTAGCTGGA
TAACGCCACGGAATGATGTCGTCGTGCACAACAATGGTGACTTCTACAGCGCGGAGAATCTCGCTCTCTC
CAGGGGAAGCCGAAGTTTCCAAAAGGTCGTTGATCAAAGCTCGCCGCGTTGTTTCATCAAGCCTTACGGT
CACCGTAACCAGCAAATCAATATCACTGTGTGGCTTCAGGCCGCCATCCACTGCGGAGCCGTACAAATGT
ACGGCCAGCAACGTCGGTTCGAGATGGCGCTCGATGACGCCAACTACCTCTGATAGTTGAGTCGATACTT
CGGCGATCACCGCTTCCCCCATGATGTTTAACTTTGTTTTAGGGCGACTGCCCTGCTGCGTAACATCGTT
GCTGCTCCATAACATCAAACATCGACCCACGGCGTAACGCGCTTGCTGCTTGGATGCCCGAGGCATAGAC
TGTACCCCAAAAAAACAGTCATAACAAGCCATGAAAACCGCCACTGCGCCGTTACCACCGCTGCGTTCGG
TCAAGGTTCTGGACCAGTTGCGTGAGCGCATACGCTACTTGCATTACAGCTTACGAACCGAACAGGCTTA
TGTCCACTGGGTTCGAATTC
Features (pLannotate 1.2.2; 41 found; start..end, strand, type, name):
   2474..3190    +  CDS            virB1: VIRB1_AGRT9 - Protein inferred from homology: Swiss-Prot protein existence level 3. VirB proteins are suggested to act at the bacterial surface and there play an important role in directing T-DNA transfer to plant cells. From Agrobacterium tumefaciens (strain 15955).
   3208..3570    +  CDS            virB2: VIRB2_RHIRD - Experimental evidence at protein level: Swiss-Prot protein existence level 1. VirB proteins are suggested to act at the bacterial surface and there play an important role in directing T-DNA transfer to plant cells. From Rhizobium radiobacter (Agrobacterium tumefaciens) (Agrobacterium radiobacter).
   3573..3896    +  CDS            virB3: VIRB3_AGRT9 - Protein inferred from homology: Swiss-Prot protein existence level 3. VirB proteins are suggested to act at the bacterial surface and there play an important role in directing T-DNA transfer to plant cells. From Agrobacterium tumefaciens (strain 15955).
   3899..6265    +  CDS            virB4: VIRB4_RHIRD - Experimental evidence at protein level: Swiss-Prot protein existence level 1. A possible function of virB4 might be to provide the energy, via hydrolysis of ATP, for translocation of virulence proteins of the transfer of a T-DNA-protein complex across the agrobacterium membrane. From Rhizobium radiobacter (Agrobacterium tumefaciens) (Agrobacterium radiobacter).
   6283..6942    +  CDS            virB5: VIRB5_AGRFC - Experimental evidence at protein level: Swiss-Prot protein existence level 1. VirB proteins are suggested to act at the bacterial surface and there play an important role in directing T-DNA transfer to plant cells. From Agrobacterium fabrum (strain C58 / ATCC 33970) (Agrobacterium tumefaciens (strain C58)).
   7042..7926    +  CDS            virB6: VIRB6_AGRT9 - Protein inferred from homology: Swiss-Prot protein existence level 3. VirB proteins are suggested to act at the bacterial surface and there play an important role in directing T-DNA transfer to plant cells. From Agrobacterium tumefaciens (strain 15955).
   7963..8127    +  CDS            virB7: VIRB7_RHIRD - Experimental evidence at protein level: Swiss-Prot protein existence level 1. Is essential for the biogenesis of the T-pilus, which is required for virulence and T-DNA transfer to plant cells. When is associated with virB9, might function as a nucleation center for recruitment of VirB proteins during assembly of the T-DNA transfer machine. From Rhizobium radiobacter (Agrobacterium tumefaciens) (Agrobacterium radiobacter).
   8117..8827    +  CDS            virB8: VIRB8_AGRFC - Experimental evidence at protein level: Swiss-Prot protein existence level 1. VirB proteins are suggested to act at the bacterial surface and there play an important role in directing T-DNA transfer to plant cells. From Agrobacterium fabrum (strain C58 / ATCC 33970) (Agrobacterium tumefaciens (strain C58)).
   8827..9705    +  CDS            virB9: VIRB9_RHIRD - Experimental evidence at protein level: Swiss-Prot protein existence level 1. Is essential for the biogenesis of the T-pilus, which is required for virulence and T-DNA transfer to plant cells. When is associated with virB7, might function as a nucleation center for recruitment of VirB proteins during assembly of the T-DNA transfer machine. From Rhizobium radiobacter (Agrobacterium tumefaciens) (Agrobacterium radiobacter).
   9705..10832   +  CDS            virB10: VIRBA_AGRFC - Experimental evidence at protein level: Swiss-Prot protein existence level 1. VirB proteins are suggested to act at the bacterial surface and there play an important role in directing T-DNA transfer to plant cells. From Agrobacterium fabrum (strain C58 / ATCC 33970) (Agrobacterium tumefaciens (strain C58)).
  10878..11906   +  CDS            virB11: VIRBB_AGRT9 - Protein inferred from homology: Swiss-Prot protein existence level 3. Required for the transfer of T-DNA to plants. Couples energy, by means of ATP hydrolysis, to T-DNA transport. From Agrobacterium tumefaciens (strain 15955).
  12041..12841   +  CDS            virG: VIRG_AGRT9 - Protein inferred from homology: Swiss-Prot protein existence level 3. VirG is required for the positive regulation of at least two vir loci encoded by the Ti plasmid of A.tumefaciens. From Agrobacterium tumefaciens (strain 15955).
  12973..13563   -  CDS            virC2: VIRC2_AGRFC - Experimental evidence at protein level: Swiss-Prot protein existence level 1. From Agrobacterium fabrum (strain C58 / ATCC 33970) (Agrobacterium tumefaciens (strain C58)).
  13572..14261   -  CDS            virC1: VIRC1_AGRFC - Experimental evidence at protein level: Swiss-Prot protein existence level 1. From Agrobacterium fabrum (strain C58 / ATCC 33970) (Agrobacterium tumefaciens (strain C58)).
  14530..14970   +  CDS            virD1: VIRD1_AGRFC - Experimental evidence at protein level: Swiss-Prot protein existence level 1. Tumor formation by A.tumefaciens involves the transfer and integration of a defined segment (T-DNA) of Ti plasmid DNA into the plant nuclear genome. The virD operon encodes a site-specific endonuclease that cleaves at a unique site within both 24 bp direct repeats flanking the T-DNA. From Agrobacterium fabrum (strain C58 / ATCC 33970) (Agrobacterium tumefaciens (strain C58)).
  15007..16278   +  CDS            virD2: VIRD2_RHIRD - Experimental evidence at protein level: Swiss-Prot protein existence level 1. Tumor formation by A.tumefaciens involves the transfer and integration of a defined segment (T-DNA) of Ti plasmid DNA into the plant nuclear genome. The virD operon encodes a site-specific endonuclease that cleaves at a unique site within both 24 bp direct repeats flanking the T-DNA. From Rhizobium radiobacter (Agrobacterium tumefaciens) (Agrobacterium radiobacter).
  16301..16858   +  CDS            virD3 (fragment): VIRD3_RHIRD - Protein predicted: Swiss-Prot protein existence level 4. From Rhizobium radiobacter (Agrobacterium tumefaciens) (Agrobacterium radiobacter).
  16936..18873   +  CDS            virD4: VIRD4_AGRFC - Experimental evidence at protein level: Swiss-Prot protein existence level 1. From Agrobacterium fabrum (strain C58 / ATCC 33970) (Agrobacterium tumefaciens (strain C58)).
  21955..22149   +  CDS            virE1: VIRE1_RHIRD - Protein inferred from homology: Swiss-Prot protein existence level 3. Involved in DNA transformation; controls virE2 polymerization and prevents virE2 binding to DNA. From Rhizobium radiobacter (Agrobacterium tumefaciens) (Agrobacterium radiobacter).
  22232..23803   +  CDS            virE2: VIRE2_RHIRD - Experimental evidence at protein level: Swiss-Prot protein existence level 1. Involved in DNA transformation; mediates the nuclear uptake of single-stranded DNA copies of the transferred DNA (T-DNA) element. Binds single-stranded but not double-stranded DNA regardless of nucleotide sequence composition. From Rhizobium radiobacter (Agrobacterium tumefaciens) (Agrobacterium radiobacter).
  26206..27279   -  CDS            korB: KORB2_ECOLX - Experimental evidence at protein level: Swiss-Prot protein existence level 1. In conjunction with KorA, inhibits the transcription of the kilA, trfA and korAB operons. Is also involved in the negative control of the kilB operon. From Escherichia coli.
  28055..28357   -  CDS            trfB: KORA2_ECOLX - Also known as korA. Experimental evidence at protein level: Swiss-Prot protein existence level 1. In conjunction with KorB, inhibits the transcription of kilA, trfA and korAB operons. In conjunction with KorC is responsible for the negative control of kilC and kilE operons. From Escherichia coli.
  28534..29091   -  CDS            klaC (fragment): KLAC_ECOLX - Also known as telB. Protein predicted: Swiss-Prot protein existence level 4. Belongs to the kla operon, which is associated with cryptic tellurite resistance, and IncW plasmid fertility inhibition. From Escherichia coli.
  29174..29491   -  CDS            pecM (fragment): PECM_DICD3 - Protein inferred from homology: Swiss-Prot protein existence level 3. Involved in pectinase, cellulase, and blue pigment regulation. From Dickeya dadantii (strain 3937) (Erwinia chrysanthemi (strain 3937)).
  29491..29646   -  CDS            pecM (fragment): PECM_DICD3 - Protein inferred from homology: Swiss-Prot protein existence level 3. Involved in pectinase, cellulase, and blue pigment regulation. From Dickeya dadantii (strain 3937) (Erwinia chrysanthemi (strain 3937)).
  29980..30096   -  CDS            tetR (fragment): TETR4_ECOLX - Experimental evidence at protein level: Swiss-Prot protein existence level 1. TetR is the repressor of the tetracycline resistance element; its N-terminal region forms a helix-turn-helix structure and binds DNA. Binding of tetracycline to TetR reduces the repressor affinity for the tetracycline resistance gene (tetA) promoter operator sites. From Escherichia coli.
  30116..31264   -  CDS            trfA: trans-acting replication protein that binds to and activates oriV
  32045..32131   +  CDS            trfB (fragment): KORA1_ECOLX - Also known as korA. Protein predicted: Swiss-Prot protein existence level 4. In conjunction with KorB, inhibits the transcription of kilA, trfA and korAB operons. In conjunction with KorC is responsible for the negative control of kilC and kilE operons. From Escherichia coli.
  32406..32714   -  CDS            parE: PARE_ECOLX - Experimental evidence at protein level: Swiss-Prot protein existence level 1. Toxin component of a type II toxin-antitoxin (TA) system involved in plasmid partition. Acts by inhibiting DNA gyrase, converting supercoiled plasmid DNA into a singly cleaved linear form in an ATP-dependent fashion. To do so it probably interacts with one of the gyrase subunits. Gyrase inhibition is prevented by antitoxin ParD, and is reversed in vitro by incubation with ParD. In cells that have lost the plasmid filamentation and growth inhibition occur; this is suppressed when ParD is supplied in trans
  32714..32962   -  CDS            parD: PARD_ECOLX - Experimental evidence at protein level: Swiss-Prot protein existence level 1. Antitoxin component of a type II toxin-antitoxin (TA) system involved in plasmid partition. Inhibits the anti-DNA gyrase activity of toxin ParE; reverses and restores gyrase catalytic activity in vitro. The parDE operon alone is capable of stabilizing an RK2-derived minireplicon under defined growth conditions in several different Gram- negative bacteria. It does so by the post-segregational killing (PSK) of plasmid-free cells, also referred to as a plasmid addiction system. Binds its own promoter, autor
  33091..33150   +  CDS            parB (fragment): PARB4_ECOLX - Protein predicted: Swiss-Prot protein existence level 4. Involved in plasmid partition. From Escherichia coli.
  33355..33756   +  CDS            Y4CG_SINFN (fragment): Protein inferred from homology: Swiss-Prot protein existence level 3. From Sinorhizobium fredii (strain NBRC 101917 / NGR234).
  34316..34945   +  CDS            pVS1 StaA: stability protein from the Pseudomonas plasmid pVS1 (Heeb et al., 2000)
  35374..36447   +  CDS            pVS1 RepA: replication protein from the Pseudomonas plasmid pVS1 (Heeb et al., 2000)
  36513..36707   +  rep_origin     pVS1 oriV: origin of replication for the Pseudomonas plasmid pVS1 (Heeb et al., 2000)
  36910..36949   +  CDS            rop (fragment): Rop protein, which maintains plasmids at low copy number; rop
  37051..37191   +  misc_feature   bom: basis of mobility region from pBR322
  37377..37965   -  rep_origin     ori: high-copy-number ColE1/pMB1/pBR322/pUC origin of replication
  38221..39008   -  CDS            SmR (fragment): aminoglycoside adenylyltransferase (Murphy, 1985); aadA; confers resistance to spectinomycin and streptomycin
  39019..39075   -  CDS            GmR (fragment): gentamycin acetyltransferase; aacC1; confers resistance to gentamycin
  39251..39274   -  promoter       Pc promoter (fragment): intI1 (promoter lies within the coding sequence); class 1 integron promoter
