>Addgene plasmid #134745 | pVS1-VIR2 | addgene full sequence | sequence record 313682 | Addgene NGS Result
AACAGGCTTATGTCCACTGGGTTCGAATTCATTACCCTGTTATCCCTAATGCAGAGCCACCCCATCAGGA
ATATCGCCCATTCCGTCATCAGCGTGGTGACGTGCATCAGGCGCGCTTGTTGCAGAACTTTAAGTGCTTC
TTTCGATTCGAGATCTCAGCAAAAGTTCTCCGCAAACCTTCACCGCGGGCTTACGTGTCTTTTGTAACAA
ATTGCGACGCAGTTGATATCCACTTGAAACATTAGTCCGAAATTATCGAGATCTCCGCTGATAAGGTATC
GAAATGGCGATAAAATTGGTATTGATACTCGTATTCACACTCTTTCCCGCGGCAGACGCTGCATATGCGA
ATGACCGCGCCAACGGTTTCATGTGGTCAAACGGGGGCGAAACTGGAGTGAGGCTTCCTCTTCGGGTGTT
CAATGCCAAGCCAGCCAAGAACACGGTGGCGATCATTTATTCCGGAGACGCTGGATGGCAAAATATCGAT
GAGGCGATTGGTACCTATCTGCAGACGGAAGGGATTCCTGTCATTGGCGTCAGTTCACTTCGGTATTTCT
GGTCGGAGCGGTCCCCAAGCGAAACTGCTAAGGATCTTGGTCACATAATCGATGTCTACACCAAGCATTT
CGGTGTGCAGAATGTTTTACTTGTAGGATATTCTTTCGGCGCGGACGTCATGCCGGCAAGCTTCAATAGG
CTTACGCTTGAGCAAAAAAATCGGGTTAAGCAAATCTCTCTCTTGGCATTGTCACATCAAGTCGACTATG
TCGTCTCATTTAGGGGCTGGCTCCAACTCGAAACGGAAGGTAAGGGCGGCAATCCTCTGGATGATCTCAG
ATCCATTGACCCTGCAATCGTCCAATGCATGTACGGGCGCGAAGACCGTAATAATGCTTGCCCATCTCTC
CGACAGACCGGCGCAGAGGTGATAGGCTTCAGCGGAGGCCATCACTTTGATAATGATTTCAAAAAACTGT
CTACGCGCGTCGTCTCAGGCCTCGTGGCACGCCTAAGTCATCAGTAATCTTTAGTTCCTGCACCGCTTTA
GTATTGACTGGGATAGCGACGCCTGTGATGCAGACATCGGATATTGTGTCGTTAAGTAAAAGGCCTTCGT
CTGATCGCGAGACTCGCTAGTGGTTTTCAGGTGAGTGAGATGTTTTGCCGCAAGTTGCGCTGAGATCGCA
TCTGCCTGCGGCTGCCGCACCTCCAGATTGGCAGCAACAAGATCATCCTTCAAGGGAAGATGCCTATAAC
GCATGTGTTGACGACTTTCGCCTCGTGAATGATCCGGTCTGTTCCCGACAGTGGGATGCCGTCGCGATAG
AGCAGGCTCTCGCGCCAGGAGGAATTTCTCCGATATGACTTCTCTCCTTCTACGTGCCCAAAGCAGCAAC
GAAATCATCTATCGCGGCCAAAAGAGCGGTCATGTGAAAGCACCCTTGCCAGTCAATTCCCTGGCCAAGG
TCAGCACGGCGATACTGCGAGGTGTTGCTACACCACGGAGGCGATCTAGAAGGACGATTTCATCATTTAG
GCCGCACACTCATAAATCAGGTTTGCAAATCGGTCTGATTTTGATTCATTGAGGCTTGACTTGGAGGCCA
CTGATAACCCGTCCCCGCTTTGATGTCACCGATTTCGAATGGACTGTTGTTCAGTCCTTTGTTCCCAAAT
AAGCCGCGTCGCGTGCCGCGCGTTGACGCGGGTGATCAATGTCATCTTGTGGCGCTTCCGGACGGGCCCG
CCCTGGGCAGACGTTCCTGATCGATACGGTTCCTGTACAACCTGCTACAATCGCTTTGTACGATGGCGTG
AGGCAGACGTCTGGGATCATATTCTGAGTGTGATTTCCAAGGCTTTCGATAGAATGTCGTCATGATTGAC
AGTTCCTGTGTCCGCGTCCACCAACATGCGGCGACGGGAAACAGCGGGATCAAGACGATGGCTGTATGGG
ACGTTCCCGTGGCGGTTTGACCACCAAGATTCACGCTGTTGTCGATGCCGACGGTTGACCGATCCGTCTT
GCGCTGACAGCGGGTCAAGCCCATGACCGCCGCATGACCGAAACATTTTTACAAATAATCGCTTAGAGTG
CGTTTCTGCTGGCGGACAAGGCATATGATACCAACGCGATAAGAGCATTTGCAAAGCGCAAGCAGGCATG
GGCCAATATTCCTGCCAAGAGCAATCGGAAGGAAGCTTCCCGTTCATCGAATGGGTTTACAGACAGCGTA
ACCTCGCCGAGCATTTTCGTTCTGAGCCTGACCTGACCAACTGCGGCCTGAATAGGTCGATCCGGTTGCT
TAGTCATGGATGCGCGGTTCTCGGTCCATGTTGCGTTCCAAGACGCCGGGCGAGGTTTCTCGCTTCAATT
GAAATCATAAAGAAGCAATTGAAAATTTTCGAGTAACCGACCCTCCCGATAATCTTCAACATAAAACAAC
GCACTTCTTCCAACGGGAGAGGCGGTGTTAGTTGCGAGCTAAGGAGATAAGGTATGCTTAAGAGATCGGG
GTCGCTTTCTCTTGCCTTGATGGTGAGCTTCTGTTCGTCGAGCCTTGCCACGCCACTCTCATCTGCTGAG
TTTGACCATGTTGCTCGCAAGTGTGCCCCATCAGTTGCGACATCTACGCTTGCGGCGATAGCTAAGGTGG
AGAGTCGCTTTGATCCTTTAGCGATTCATGACAACACGACCGGCGAAACGCTTCACTGGCAAGATCACAG
CCAAGCAACCCAAGTCGTCAGGCGCCGTCTCGATGCACGGCATTCGCTGGATGTTGGCCTCATGCAAATA
AACTCTCGAAATTTTTCTATGCTCGGTCTGACACCTGACGGTGCGCTCCAGGCGTGCACATCATTATCTG
CCGCTGCAAACATGCTGAAAAGTCGTTATGCAGGCGGCGAAACGATTGACGAGAAGCAATTTGCGCTTCG
TCGGGCGATCTCCGCTTACAACACCGGTAATTTCATCGGCGGTTTTGCAAACGGCTACGTGCGAAAAGTT
GAAACAGCTGCTCAATCGCTGGTGCCCGCGTTAATCGAGCCTCCAAAAGACGATCACGAGGCGCTAAAAT
CCGAAGAGACGTGGGATGTTTGGGGGTCATATCAGCGCCGCTCGCAGGAGGATGGCGCTGGCGGTTTAAT
CGCTCCGCCACCGCCACACCAGGACAACGGCAAATCCGCAGACGACAATCAAGTCTTATTCGACTTATAC
TAAGGAGGTGCGCATTGATGCGATGCTTTGAGAGATACCGTTTACATCTAAATCGCCTCTCGCTCTCGAA
TGCGATGATGCGCGTGATATCGAGCTGCGCCCCAAGCTTGTGCGGTGCAATTGCATGGAGCATTTCCTCA
TCCGGACCCGCCGCAGCGCAATCTGCGGGTGGCGGCACTGACCCCGCCACAATGGTTAACAATATATGCA
CGTTTATCCTTGGTCCGTTCGGCCAGTCACTCGCTGTTCTCGGCATTGTCGCTATCGGGATCTCCTGGAT
GTTCGGGCGGGCTTCGCTTGGGCTGGTTGCCGGCGTCGTCGGCGGCATTGTTATCATGTTTGGGGCGAGC
TTCCTCGGCCAAACGCTCACTGGCGGTAGTTGATGGCTGATCGTTTGGAAGAATCGACCCTTTACCTCGC
AGCCACACGGCCCGCATTGTTTCTTGGGGTGCCACTGACATTGGCAGGGTTATTCATGATGTTCGCCGGC
TTTGTCATCGTTATCGTTCAGAACCCGCTCTACGAAGTCGTTCTCGTGCCGTTATGGTTTGCAGCCCGGC
TCATCGTGGAGCGAGACTACAATGCGGCGAGCGTCGTCCTGCTATTTTTGCGGACCGCGGGAAGAAGCAT
TGATAGTGCAGTTTGGGGGGGCGCTACTGTTAGCCCAAATCCAATTAGGGTTCCCCCACGAGGGAGAGGA
ATGGTGTGATGCTCGGCGCGAGTGGAACGACCGAAAGATCCGGTGAGATCTATCTCCCTTATATTGGCCA
CCTCAGCGACCATATCGTCCTTCTTGAAGACGGATCGATCATGACCATTGCGAGAATTGATGGCGTTGCA
TTCGAGCTTGAGGAAACTGAAATGCGCAATGCGCGTTGTCGTGCGTTCAACACGCTGTTGCGCAATATCG
CTGATGATCATGTGTCAATATATGCTCACCTCGTACGTCATGCCGACGTGCCATCATCGGCGCCGCGACA
CTTCCGTAGTGTTTTCGCCGCTAGCCTGAACGAAGCTTTTGAACAGCGCGTGCTCTCCGGCCAACTCCTC
CGCAATGAACACTTCCTTACGTTGATTGTCTACCCACAGGCGGCTTTAGGGAAGGTAAAGAGGAGGTTCA
CCAAGCTAAGCGGAAAAAGGGAAAACGATCTCACGGGCCAGATCAGGAACATGGAAGATCTTTGGCATGT
TGTCGCTGGCTCTCTTAAAGCGTATGGCCTGCATCGTCTTGGCATCCGCGAGAAGCAGGGTGTGCTCTTC
ACCGAAATTGGCGAAGCGCTACGGTTGATCATGACTGGTCGGTTCACACCGGTTCCGGTCGTCAGCGGCT
CACTCGGCGCTTCGATTTATACCGACAGAGTCATTTGCGGCAAGCGAGGACTCGAGATCAGAACGCCAAA
AGACAGTTACGTTGGATCCATCTATTCGTTTCGCGAATACCCTGCAAAAACACGGCCGGGCATGCTCAAC
GCGCTGCTATCCCTCGATTTTCCACTTGTTCTCACGCAGAGTTTTTCGTTCCTGACTCGCCCGCAAGCGC
ACGCGAAACTTAGCCTCAAATCGAGCCAGATGCTGAGTTCCGGCGATAAAGCCGTGACTCAAATCGGCAA
ATTATCCGAGGCTGAGGACGCACTTGCGAGCAACGAATTCGTTATGGGCTCACATCATTTGAGCCTTTGC
GTCTATGCAGACGATCTCAATAGTCTTGGGGACAGGGGCGCGCGGGCTCGGACACGAATGGCGGATGCTG
GAGCCGTGGTTGTCCAAGAAGGTATTGGTATGGAAGCGGCCTATTGGTCCCAATTGCCGGGGAATTTTAA
GTGGCGCACACGCCCTGGCGCAATCACTTCACGCAATTTCGCAGGGTTTGTCTCTTTCGAAAACTTTCCA
GAGGGCGCCAGCTCAGGCCACTGGGGCAACGCGATTGCCCGATTTCGTACCAATGGCGGAACGCCTTTCG
ACTATATCCCGCATGAGCACGATGTTGGCATGACGGCAATATTCGGGCCTATCGGGAGGGGTAAGACGAC
GCTCATGATGTTTGTTCTAGCCATGCTCGAACAGAGCATGGTCGACCGTGCAGGTACGGTCGTGTTCTTT
GACAAGGACCGGGGTGGCGAATTGCTGGTTCGCGCCACAGGAGGAACATATTTGGCACTTCACAGAGGCA
CACCCAGCGGGTTGGCGCCGTTGCGTGGCCTAGAAAACACAGCAGCCTCACACGATTTTCTGCGCGAATG
GATCGTGGCTCTCATCGAGAGTGATGGTCGGGGTGGGATTTCTCCGGAAGAGAACCGCCGTCTGGTCCGT
GGTATCCATCGTCAGCTCTCGTTTGATCCACAAATGCGTTCAATCGCGGGGTTACGTGAATTTTTGTTGC
ATGGGCCCGCCGAAGGCGCAGGAGCGCGGCTCCAACGCTGGTGCCGGGGCCATGCGCTTGGCTGGGCATT
TGACGGCGAAGTTGACGAAGTAAAGTTAGATCCGTCGATTACCGGCTTCGACATGACGCATCTTCTCGAA
TACGAGGAAGTATGCGCTCCCGCTGCAGCATATCTCCTGCATCGGATTGGAGCCATGATCGACGGCCGCC
GTTTTGTGATGAGCTGCGATGAGTTTCGCGCCTATTTGTTAAACCCTAAATTTTCGACTGTCGTCGACAA
ATTCCTCCTGACCGTTCGAAAAAACAACGGGATGCTAATACTGGCAACGCAGCAACCAGAGCATGTTCTG
GAATCGCCGCTAGGAGCCAGCTTGGTTGCGCAATGTATGACGAAGATTTTCTATCCATCACCAACCGCAG
ATCGATCGGCTTATGTCGATGGACTGAAATGTACCGAAAAGGAATTTCAGGCGATCCGTGAAGACATGAC
GGTCGGCAGCCGTAAGTTTCTTCTTAAACGAGAAAGTGGAAGCGTCATCTGCGAATTTGATCTGCGGGAT
ATGCGTGAATATGTCGCCGTGCTTTCGGGGCGTGCCAACACGGTGCGCTTTGCAACTCGACTACGCGAGG
CACAAGAAGGCAACTCATCTGGCTGGCTCAGCGAATTCATGGCCCGTCACCACGAGGCAGAAGATTGATA
AGGTAGGAAACGATGAAGACGACGCAACTTATTGCAACAGTTTTGACCTGCAGCTTTCTATATATTCAGC
CCGCGCGGGCGCAGTTTGTTGTTAGCGACCCGGCAACGGAGGCTGAGACGCTCGCGACTGCGCTCGCGAC
TGCGGAGAATCTCACTCAGACTATAGCGATGGTTACGATGTTGACGTCGGCCTACGGCGTTACTGGACTA
CTGACTTCGCTCAACCAGAAAAATCAGTATCCTTCGACGAAGGACCTAGACAATGAAATGTTTTCGCCGC
GAATGCCAATGTCGACCACGGCACGTGCGATCACCAGCGATACAGATCGTGCAGTCGTGGGTAGTGATGC
TGAAGCGGACCTGTTGCGATCGCAGATCACCGGTTCCGCAAACAGCGCTGGCATTGCGGCTGACAATCTG
GAAACGATGGACAAACGCTTGACGGCGAATGCTGATACGTCTGCTCAGCTTTCCCGATCTCGCAATATCA
TGCAGGCAACCGTGACCAATGGTTTGCTTCTCAAGCAGATCCATGACGCAATGATTCAAAATGTACAGGC
GACAAGCCTATTAACGATGACTACCGCGCAGGCCGGCCTTCACGAGGCGGAAGAGGCGGCCGCTCAACGC
AAGGAGCATCAAAAGACCGCTGTCATCTTTGGTGCCCTCCCCTAAGGCTGGGCGATTTGTTCATCCGCCC
GCATCCTCGCCGAATGCGAGCTCATTTTATCCAACATTATGCGACAAACCAGTCAAGTTCAGGTCCAATC
GATGAATTTCACGATTCCGGCGCCGTTTACGGCCATTCATACGATCTTCGATGTAGCCTTCACGACAGGC
TTGGACTCGATGCTTGAGACTATCCAGGAGGCGGTGAGTGCGCCATTGATCGCCTGTGTCACTCTTTGGA
TTATTGTTCAGGGTATTTTAGTCATACGCGGCGAAGTCGATACCCGTAGCGGTATCACTCGGGTGATCAC
GGTCACCATCGTTGTTGCTCTAATTGTTGGGCAGGCTAACTACCAAGACTATGTGGTTTCCATCTTCGAA
AAGACGGTCCCAAACTTTGTTCAGCAGTTTAGTGTAACCGGCTTGCCTCTGCAGACTGTTCCGGCACAGT
TGGATACAATGTTCGCCGTGACCCAGGCCGTTTTTCAGAAAATCGCATCCGAAATCGGTCCGATGAACGA
CCAGGACATCCTTGCTTTCCAAGGGGCACAGTGGGTCCTTTACGGCACGCTCTGGTCTGCCTTCGGAGTT
TACGACGCCGTTGGAATTCTCACGAAAGTGCTTCTCGCGATCGGGCCTCTGATCCTCGTCGGATATATTT
TTGATCGCACGCGGGACATCGCAGCTAAGTGGATCGGGCAACTTATCACCTACGGTCTCTTGCTTCTCCT
CTTAAACCTCGTGGCAACGATCGTCATCCTAACCGAAGCGACTGCGCTCACCCTTATGCTTGGTGTAATC
ACCTTCGCCGGTACGACCGCGGCCAAGATCATTGGTCTTTACGAACTCGATATGTTTTTTCTGACAGGGG
ATGCGCTCATTGTCGCTTTGCCGGCGATCGCCGGCAACATTGGAGGCAGTTACTGGAGCGGCGCAACCCA
ATCTGCCAGCAGCTTGTACCGTCGCTTCGCTCAGGTTGAGCGAGGCTAGGTCGCGCAAAAATTCGCCTCA
ATGGAGAATTCTATGAAGTATTGCCTGCTGTGCCTAGTTGTCGCTTTGAGCGGCTGCCAGACAAACGACA
CATTAGCGAGCTGCAAAGGCCCGATCTTCCCGCTGAATGTGGGGCGATGGCAGCCTACTCCGTCAGATCT
TCAGCTCGGCAATTCGGGTGGACGCTATGACGGGGCCTGAATATGCCATGCTAGTGGCGCGCGAAAGCCT
TGCCGAGCACTATAAGGAAGTAGAAGCCTTTCAAACCGCGCGAGCGAAATCGGCGCGACGTCTCTCCAAA
CTCATTGCAGCTGTCGCAGCTATCGCGATTTTGGGAAATGTTGCTCAAGCGTTCGCTATAGCCACAATGG
TGCCGTTGAGCAGGCTTGTGCCCGTATATCTATGGATACGGCCGGACGGCACCGTTGACAGCGAGGTGTC
TGTCTCGCGATTGCCTGCAACTCAAGAGGAGGCCGTCGTTAACGCCTCATTGTGGGAGTACGTTCGCCTG
CGCGAGAGTTATGATGCCGACACCGCTCAGTACGCCTACGACCTGGTATCGAACTTCAGTGCCCCAACAG
TGCGCCAGGATTACCAGCAATTCTTCAACTATCCCAATCCCAGTTCGCCTCAAGTCATTCTTGGCAAACG
CGGCAGGGTGGAGGTCGAGCACATCGCTTCAAATGATGTAACTCCAAGCACGCAGCAAATTCGCTATAAA
AGGACCCTCGTCGTTGACGGCAAAATGCCTGTGGTGAGTACGTGGACCGCGACAGTTCGCTACGAAAAGG
TGACCAGCTTGCCCGGCAGATTGAGACTAACCAACCCGGCAGGTCTGGTTGTCACCTCCTATCAGACATC
GGAAGATACCGTTTCAAACGTAGGCCACAGCGAACCATGATCAGAAAAGCACTTTTCATTTTAGCATGTT
TATTTGCCGCTGCGACTGGTGCGGAGGCTGAAGACACTCCAATGGCGGGCAAGCTAGATCCGCGCATGCG
TTATTTGGCTTACAATCCCGATCAAGTGGTGCGCCTCTCGACGGCGGTTGGAGCTACTTTGGTCGTAACA
TTCGCCACGAACGAAACGGTGACAGCGGTTGCCGTTTCAAATAGCAAAGATCTAGCAGCCCTACCGCGGG
GAAATTATCTATTTTTCAAGGCAAGCCAGGTCCTCACGCCTCAGCCAGTAATCGTGCTAACCGCAAGCGA
CTCCGGGATGCGCCGTTATGTTTTCAGTATAAGTTCCAAGACTCTGTCCCACCTCGATAAAGAGCAGCCC
GATCTCTATTACAGCGTCCAATTCGCCTACCCCGCCGACGATGCGGCGGCTCGGCGAAGGGAGGCACAAC
AGAAGGCTGTTGTGGACAGACTACACGCGGAAGCACAATATCAACGGAAAGCTGAGAATTTATTGGATCA
GCCTGTCACAGCCCTTGGTGCGGCGGACAGTAATTGGCACTACGTCGCCCAAGGCGATCGTTCGCTGTTG
CCACTCGAAGTCTTCGACAATGGATTTACGACGGTATTCCACTTTCCGGGCAATGTACGCATACCCTCCA
TCTACACCATCAATCCTGATGGCAAGGAAGCTGTTGCCAACTATTCAGTTAAAGGGAGCGATGTCGAGAT
TTCTTCGGTTTCCCGAGGTTGGCGTCTGAGGGATGGCCACACAGTACTATGTATCTGGAACACCGCTTAC
GATCCCGTTGGCCAAAGGCCGCAAACGGGCACGGTGAGGCCCGATGTGAAACGCGTCCTGAAGGGGGCGA
AGGGATGAATAACGATAGTCAGCAAGCGGCACATGAGGTTGATGCATCTGGATCCCTGGTCTCCGACAAA
CATCGCCGGCGTCTTTCGGGGTCTCAGAAATTGATCGTCGGAGGTGTCGTTCTCGCGTTATCATTAAGCC
TCATTTGGCTAGGTGGGCGCCAAAAGAAGGTGAATGAGAACGCATCGCCGTCAACTTTGATCGCAACAAA
CACCAAGCCATTTCATCCAGCTCCGATTGAGGTGCCGCCGGATCCTCCAGCGGTTCAAGAGGCTGTTCAG
CCTGCTGCTCCTCTACCGCCGAGGGGCGAACCGGAGCGGCATGAGCCACGGCCGGAAGAAACACCGATTT
TTGCATATAGCAGCGGCGATCAAGGGGTCAGCAAACGCGCCATTCAGGGCGACACGGGCCGAAGACAAGA
AGGCAAGCGTGACGACAACTCCTTGCCGAATGGCGAAGTGTCCGGCGAGAACGATTTGTCGATACGTATG
AAACCCACCGAGCTGCAGCCCAGCAGCGCCACGCTCTTGCCGCACCCCGATTTTATGGTAACGCAAGGGA
CAATAATTCCGTGCATCTTGCAAACCGCAATCGACACAAATTTGGCAGGCTATGTAAAGTGTGTCTTGCC
TCAGGATATTCGTGGAACAACGAACAATATCGTGCTTCTTGATCGTGGCACCACCGTTGTTGGCGAAATA
CAGCGTGGCTTGCAACAGGGAGATGGGCGCGTTTTTGTGTTGTGGGATCGCGCCGAGACACCTGACCATG
CGATGATCTCGTTAACATCGCCAAGCGCGGACGAACTCGGTCGCTCAGGATTGCCGGGCTCGGTCGACAG
CCACTTCTGGCAGCGTTTTAGCGGAGCTATGCTCTTGAGTGTTGTTCAAGGCGCCTTCCAGGCAGCTAGC
ACCTACGCCGGCAGCTCGGGTGGCGGGATGAGCTTCAACAGCTTTCAAAATAACGGTGAGCAGACAACTG
AGACAGCCCTTAAGGCAACCATCAACATACCGCCAACCCTGAAGAAGAATCAGGGTGACACCGTTTCCAT
TTTCGTAGCACGGGACCTCGATTTCTTTGGTGTTTACCAGCTCCGCCTGACTGGCGGCGCCACGCGGGGG
AGGAACCGCCGCTCTTAATGAATTCAAATTTCCGCTTAGAGATAGGATACATTGTAAATGGAAGTGGATC
CGCAACTACGCTTTCTTCTGAAGCCGATTTTGGAATGGCTCGATGACCCGAAGACTGAAGAAATTGCGAT
CAATCGACCTGGAGAGGCATTTGTGCGCCAAGCCGGCATTTTTACCAAGATGCCTTTGCCCGTCTCTTAT
GATGATCTTGAAGATATCGCTATTTTAGCGGGCGCGCTGAGAAAGCAGGATGTCGGACCACGTAACCCCC
TCTGCGCCACTGAACTTCCTGGTGGTGAACGACTACAAATCTGTCTGCCGCCGACCGTTCCCTCGGGCAC
CGTCAGCTTGACCATTCGACGGCCAAGCTCGCGTGTTTCTGGTCTTAAAGAAGTCTCCTCCCGTTATGAT
GCTTCGAGGTGGAACCAGTGGCAGACACGAAGGAAACGCCAAAATCAGGATGATGAAGCTATCCTTCAGC
ATTTTGACAACGGGGATTTGGAAGCGTTTCTGCACGCATGCGTCGTCAGCCGACTGACGATGTTGCTATG
TGGCCCTACCGGAAGCGGCAAGACAACAATGAGCAAGACCTTGATCAGCGCCATCCCCCCCCAGGAAAGG
CTAATCACCATAGAAGATACGCTCGAACTCGTCATTCCACACGATAATCATGTTAGACTACTCTACTCCA
AGAACGGTGCTGGGCTGGGTGCTGTGAGCGCCGAGCACTTGCTCCAAGCAAGTCTGCGTATGCGGCCGGA
CCGGATATTGCTTGGCGAGATGCGCGACGATGCAGCATGGGCTTATCTGAGTGAAGTCGTCTCGGGACAT
CCGGGATCGATTTCAACAATACACGGCGCGAATCCAATCCAAGGATTCAAGAAACTGTTTTCCCTTGTCA
AAAGTAGCGCCCAAGGTGCTAGCTTGGAAGATCGCACACTGATTGACATGCTCTCTACGGCGATCGATGT
CATCATTCCATTCCGTGCCTATGAGGACGTTTATGAAGTAGGCGAGATCTGGCTCGCGGCGGACGCACGA
CGCCGGGGCGAGACCATAGGCGATCTCCTTAATCAATAGTAGCTGTAACCTCGAAGCGTTTCACTTGTAA
CAACGATTGAGAACTTTTGTCATAAAATTGAAATACTTGGTTCGCATTTTCGTCATCCGCGGTCAGCCGC
AATTCTGACGAACTGCCCATTTAGCTGGAGATGATTGTACATCCTTCACGTGAAAATTTCTCAAGCGCTG
TGAACAAGGGTTCAGATTTTAGATTGAAAGGTGAGCCGTTGAAACACGTTCTTCTTATCGATGACGATGT
CGCTATGCGGCATCTTATTATCGAATACCTTACGATCCACGCCTTCAAAGTGACCGCGGTAGCCGACAGC
ACCCAGTTCACTAGAGTACTCTCTTCCGCGACGGTCGATGTCGTGGTTGTTGATCTAAATTTAGGTCGTG
AAGATGGGCTTGAGATCGTTCGAAATCTGGCGGCAAAGTCTGATATTCCAATCATAATTATCAGTGGCGA
CCGCCTTGAGGAGACGGATAAAGTTGTTGCACTCGAGCTAGGAGCAAGTGATTTTATCGCTAAGCCGTTT
AGTACGAGAGAGTTTCTTGCACGCATTCGGGTTGCCTTGCGCGTGCGCCCCAACGTTGTCCGCTCCAAAG
ACCGACGGTCTTTTTGTTTTACTGACTGGACACTTAATCTCAGGCAACGTCGCTTGATGTCCGAAGCTGG
CGGTGAGGTGAAACTTACGGCTGGAGAGTTCAATCTTCTCCTCGCGTTTTTAGAGAAACCCCGCGACGTT
CTATCGCGCGAGCAACTTCTCATTGCCAGTCGAGTACGCGACGAGGAGGTTTACGACAGGAGTATAGATG
TTCTCATTTTGCGGCTGCGCCGCAAACTTGAGGCGGATCCGTCAAGCCCTCAACTGATAAAAACAGCAAG
AGGTGCCGGTTATTTCTTTGACGCGGACGTGCAGGTTTCGCACGGGGGGACGATGGCAGCCTGAGCCAAT
TGCATTTGGCTCTTAATTATCTGGCTCAAAAGGTGACTGAGGACGCGGCCAGCGGCCTCAAACCTACACT
CAATATTTGGTGAGGGGTTCCGATAGGTCCCTCTTCACCAATTGCTCGATGGCTTCTCTCCAGCAAAGAA
TGACGCGAGCGCGGCGGTAGCCAGCTTGTGGCCGAAAGCTCGAGCGGTCTCCAACCCCAACGGATCAAAA
TGACTTCGAGCGACCTCGAGCAACGCAACCGGGAACATGCGTGAGGTCTGAACGAGAACGGATTTTTCTG
TAGTTGAAGGGATCGGATAACTTTTCGGGGCCACGCGAAATGATCCATCTGCCAGCATGCTTTCGAAATC
GTCCAACGCGCGCCTTAAAATCATTTGTAGCGACTTCGAGGGACTGTATTGCCGAACGAGGTTGTCATAT
GTTTTCGACACTTGAGGCGCGGGCGGTCGCGCTGAAAGAAAAACCTGGAGCTTTTTCGGGGACGGAGGTG
GACTAAGGGCATCCACAGTTAGCTTAAGTTGTCGATCGGGACTGTAAATGTGATCGGCGACGAGAGGCTC
ACGTTGCTGGTCTTTCTCGTCGGCTTTTTCAGGCAAGTGCTGGAGGTCCAGCTTCTGGGGAACAAGTGTC
GGGTTGGGATGGTGGATCTCGGGTCGAGCACCAGCAAGCCGCCGTGCTTCGCCGACCGACAATGCGGGCT
TGCGAATTGCCATCTTCAAGCCTCCAAGATTTTGCTGATCAGTTTCGAAATGACCACGACTTCCTCCATC
GCAATCCGAAGATTCCTCTCTATGAGGCGCATCGTCGGATCAGTTCCCGTGTTTAGTAATGTAAGATGCA
ACATGCCGCGTTCTTTCATCGCGGCAAATGCATCTCTTTCATGCATGGGAGACGGTACAACTGGAAGGCT
CTCTAGCGTCTCTGACATCCTGCGTTGCGATGTTGTCAATCGGCCGACCGGGACGCGTTGGCGCAAAACA
GCTGTAGGAATTGCCAAATTTTCACTCAACAGCAGCTCGATGACGTAGCGGTAGGTAGATAGTGCCTCAT
CGATGTCGAGCGGCGTTAGCATGGTGGGGATCAGAAGCAGGTTTGAGCTAGCGATGATTGTGTTGTTGAG
CTCGCTCGAGCCGCCACGCGTATCGGCCAACGCATAATCAAATCCTTCGAGCTCGGCATTTTCATAGGCT
GCTTCAAGAAGGGGCATTTCGTCGGCGGAATAGACTTCACAGCGAGGATCCCAGGTACTGCTTTGTAAGG
CGTTTTCTCTCCATCGCGTCAGAGGCCGGTTTTCGTCGGCATCAAAGAGGGCCACTCGTTTACCGTCATT
TGCCAAAGCAGCGCAAAGGCCCATGAGTGCGGTGGTTTTGCCAGCACCCCCTTTGAAAGAACAAAACGTC
AAAAGTTGCATATTCTGATCCCGCCTATCCTGTGAAACCGGAGTGCATTTGTATTTTTGTTCGTATAAAT
GTTTTTGTGATTATCGATGAGTAAAAGCGTTGTTACACTATTTTTATTTCACATTCGTTATAAGACAATT
GCAAATGTAGCAAGTATATTCAGTATTGACTGTAAATGTACTGTTGATTTCATATTGAGCAGGGCTAGAC
TTCCATCCGTCTACCCGGGCACATTTCGTGCTGGAGTATCCAGACCTTCCGCTTTCTTTGGAGGAAGCTA
TGTCAAAACACACCAGAGCCACGTCGAGTGAGACTACCATCAACCAGCATCGATCCCTGAAAGTTGAAGG
GTTCAAGGTCGTGAGTGCCCGTCTGCGATCGGCCGAGTATGAAACCTTTTCCTATCAAGCGCGCCTGCTG
GGACTTTCGGATAGTATGGCAATTCGCGTTGCGGTGCGCCGCATCGGGGGCTTTCTCGAAATAGATGCAG
ACACACGAGAAAAGATGGAAGCCATACTTCAGTCCATCGGAATACTCTCAAGCAATGTATCCATGCTTCT
ATCTGCCTACGCCGAAGACCCTCGATCGGATCTGGAGGCTGTGCGAGATGAACGTATTGCTTTTGGCGAG
GCTTTCGCCGCCCTCGATGGACTACTGCGCTCCATTTTGTCCGTATCCCGGCGACGGATCGACGGTCGCT
CGTTACTGAAAGGTGCCTTGTAGCACTTGACCACGCACCTGACGGGAGAAAATTGGATGCCCGATCGCGC
TCAAGTAATCATTCGCATTGTGCCAGGAGGTGGAACCAAGACCCTTCAGCAGATAATCAATCAGCTGGAG
TACCTGTCCCGAAAGGGAAAGCTGGAACTGCAGCGTTCAGCCCGGCATCTCGATATTCCCGTTCCGCCGG
ATCAAATCCGTGAGCTTGCCCAAAGCTGGGTTACGGAGGCCGGGATTTATGACGAAAGTCAGTCAGACGA
TGACAGGCAACAAGACTTAACAACACACATTATTGTAAGCTTCCCCGCAGGTACCGACCAAACCGCAGCT
TATGAAGCAAGCCGGGAATGGGCAGCCGAGATGTTTGGGTCAGGATACGGGGGTGGCCGCTATAACTATC
TGACAGCCTACCACGTCGACCGCGATCATCCACATTTACATGTCGTGGTCAATCGTCGGGAACTTCTGGG
GCAGGGGTGGCTGAAAATATCCAGGCGCCATCCCCAGCTGAATTATGACGGCTTACGGAAAAAGATGGCA
GAGATTTCACTTCGTCACGGCATAGTCCTGGATGCGACTTCGCGAGCAGAAAGGGGAATAGCAGAGCGAC
CAATCACATATGCTGAATATCGACGCCTTGAGCGGATGCAGGCTCAAAAGATTCAATTCGAAGATACAGA
TTTTGATGAGACCTCGCCTGAGGAAGATCGTCGGGACCTCAGTCAATCGTTCGATCCATTTCGATCGGAC
GCATCTGCCGGCGAACCGGACCGTGCAACCCGACATGACAAACAACCGCTTGAACCGCACGCCCGTTTCC
AGGAGCCCGCCGGCTCCAGCATCAAAGCCGACGCACGGATCCGCGTACCATTGGAGAGCGAGCGGGGTGC
CCAACCATCCGCGTCCAAAATCCCTGTAACTGGGCATTTCGGGATTGAGACTTCGTATGTCGCTGAAGCC
AGCGTGCCCAAACAAAGCGGCAATTCCGATACTTCTCGCCCGGTGACTGACGTTGCCATGCACACAGTCG
AGCGCCAGCAGCGATCAAAACGACGTCATGACGAGGAGGCAGGTCCGAGCGGAGCAAACCGTAAAAGATT
GAAGGCCGCGCAAGTTGATTCCGAGGCAAATGTCGGTGAGCCCGACGGTCGCGATGACAGCAACAAGGCG
GCTGATCCGGTGTCTGCTTCCATCCGTACCGAGCAACCGGAAGCTTCTCCAACGTGTCCGCGTGACCGTC
ACGATGGAGAATTGGGAGAACGCAAACGTGCAAGAGGTAATCGTCGCGACGATGGGCGCGGGGGGACCTA
GAGACAGGAAGGACCGAATAATGGCAAATGGTCAGTTCACGATACGCTCTGCTCGCCCGGCCTCCGTCGG
ACTGACAGGCGAACGGCGTGGAGCCGCATCCGCCTCTAGCTCTGCACTGTCCAATGTTCAAAGAGATGTT
AGGGATAGGCTGATTCCAACTAGCTCACCAAGATTACCAAATGCAGCCATATTGCGTGATTCCTCGGGAA
GAGCGTCGACTGGTCTGCGGTACATGGCGGCTACTCTTCATTGGTCTGCGATCGCGCCATTATCGCTAAT
AAACAGCAACGACCTGGCTCCGGCCGCTTATGACTTTGAGACGCGAAATAACGCAAGAAATGTGACTGCC
AAAGTCGGCAGGGCAGTCCCTGTTCCCAAGCAAGGCGGGCTCGGCAAAACGCTCGCACCCGTACCCCTTA
GTACACGTATATCAAGGGTCAATTCCGACCGAAGACTGCCCGCTGACGCAGAAGACCGCCCTGAAACGCG
CGACCCCCAGAAAGGACGTGGCAGTCATGGTGCGACGCCAACCTTACATGAAAAGATTGGAACCGCGTTT
GCTCGAAGATTGCGAAAGCATACGTACTATATTGTTTGCAGTTGCTGCCAGACCCGGAGCGCGTTGACGA
TGGGTGCAAAGATTTCGGTGAAGTCATGAACTCCAGCAAGACTTCGCCCCAGCGTATGACCCTGAGCATC
GTATGTTCGCTGGCAGCCGGTTTTTGTGCGGCCAGCTGCTATGTAACGTTCCGCCGGGGCTTCAACGGCG
AAGCGATGATGACGTTCGACGTTTTCGCTTTTTGGTATGAGACCCCGCTTTACTTGGGTTATGCCAGCAC
CGTCTTCTGGCGTGGTTTATCTGTTGTCATCTTTACCTCGCTGATCGTTCTTTCAAGTCAGCTCATCATA
TCGCTGCGCAATCAGAAGCATCATGGGACAGCTCGTTGGGCAGAAATTGGCGAAATGCGGCATGCTGGTT
ATCTGCAGCGTTACAGTCGCATCAAGGGGCCGATCTTTGGAAAGACATGTGGTCCCCTTTGGTTCGGCAG
TTATTTGACCAATGGCGAACAGCCACACAGTCTTGTCGTCGCGCCAACGCGTGCTGGCAAAGGCGTCGGC
ATCGTCATTCCAACGCTGTTGACCTTCAAGGGCTCGGTAATCGCCCTTGACGTCAAGGGAGAATTGTTTG
AACTGACGTCCAGAGCACGCAAAGCGAGCGGCGACGCAGTTTTCAAGTTCTCCCCCCTAGATCCTGAGCG
GAAGACTCATTGTTACAATCCGGTCCTGGATATTGCCGCACTTCCGCCCGAACGCCAGTTCACTGAAACA
CGCCGTCTAGCTGCGAACCTTATTACGGCTAAGGGAAAGGGAGCAGAAGGCTTTATTGACGGCGCACGTG
ACCTGTTCGTCGCGGGAATCCTTACCTGCATTGAGCGTGGCACACCAACGATTGGCGCGGTATATGACCT
ATTTGCGCAGCCTGGCGAAAAGTATAAGCTTTTTGCGCAACTCGCGGAGGAAAGCCTAAACAAAGAGGCT
CAGCGTATCTTCGATAATATGGCGGGCAACGACACGAAAATTCTGACATCGTACACCTCTGTGCTGGGCG
ACGGTGGACTGAACCTGTGGGCTGATCCGCTTATCAAAGCAGCGACAAGCCGGTCAGACTTTTCCGTTTA
CGATCTCCGGAGGAAGAAGACCTGCATTTATCTTTGTGTCAGTCCCAACGATCTGGAGGTCTTGGCACCA
CTTATGCGCCTGATGTTTCAGCAGCTCGTGTCAATCTTGCAGAGATCGCTGCCAGGTGAAGACGAGTGCC
ATGAAGTTTTATTTCTCCTCGACGAATTCAAACACCTGGGCAAGCTTGAGGCCATAGAGACCGCGATCAC
AACCATCGCCGGTTACAGAGGCCGCTTTATGTTTATTATTCAAAGTCTTTCGGCCTTGTCGGGCACATAC
GATGACGCAGGAAAACAAAACTTTCTGAGCAATACTGGCGTACAAGTATTTATGGCCACGGCTGATGACG
AAACTCCAACCTACATCTCAAAAGCTATCGGCGAATATACGTTTAAAGCGCGTTCGACCTCTTACAGTCA
AGCCAGAATGTTCGACCACAACATCCAGATTTCTGATCAAGGTGCAGCCCTTTTGCGCCCCGAACAAGTG
CGCCTGCTAGACGATCAGAGTGAAATCGTTCTCATCAAAGGGCGACCTCCACTCAAATTACGAAAGGTGC
AGTATTATTCCGATCGTACGCTGAAAGGCCTTTTCGAACGCCAGATGGGCTCTCTGCCTGAGCCCGCACC
CTTGATGCTTTCCGACTATAGCAACGATCAAGTTCAATACCACTTGGCTCCGATAGCAAATTTTAATGAG
GATGCTGCACCGCAAAACAGAACTGTGGCCGAGGACCATGGAAGTGTTAAAGTCGGTGCTGATATCCCTG
AACGCGTGATGGGAATAAATGGTGACGAGGAACAAGCCGATGCGGGCGAGATACCGCCGGAATCGGTTGT
GCCTCCAGAATTGACGCTCGCTCTGACCGCTCAACAGCAATTGTTGGACCAGATTATTGCACTTCAGCAA
AGATCGAGGTCCGCACCGGCATAGCCTGCGAAATGATCTTAATGGTGCAATTCGTTTCAGGCGGCATGTT
GCGGTTCAACAAAGTGTACGCCAGATCCCAATTGGCCCTTTACGAGGTGTCGGTATGACAGGAAAGTCGA
AAGTTCACATAAGAGGTTCGGCTGACGCGCTTCCTGACGTTCCTGGCGGAAGTACTACCGCCCCTTTTTT
AACCGAACCTTCTCGGGATCAGGTTGATGCCTCGTTTGAGGTCCAAACCGACTACAGCCAGTCTACTTCC
GTGTCGTTTACCTATGATGGTGTTGGACTTGGTCCTGCCGAGCGTGCGGCTTACGAGAACTGGTGCGAAC
CGGGCCGGCCCACTTGGAAAGATCTTATAATCAAGGCACGTGTCGATCCGATTGACGATGTGACCTGGCT
CCGAGATTTAGAAGAGGACACCCCCTCAACCTTCAGATACGAAGGGATGCCTCTGGGCATCGGGGAACGA
CAGGCCTACGAAAATTGGCAAGAGGACGCTCAGCCGACATGGGAAGACCTTGTTGTCAGCGCACGCTTGA
CGGAACTTGGCCGTCCACACGGGATTACCGGCGAGTATACATCCCTCGCAGGATCGAAGAATACAAGTTC
AATTTCATTGAAGCGAAAGCGGAGCAACTTAATTGATGATGAGAATTCATCCGGATCGTTTTCATATGAC
GGGATGAAGCTCGGGGAAGCCGAGCGTTCTGCATATGGTGACTGGGCCGAGGCGGAGCCACCCACGTGGA
AAGATTTGGTATTGAGGGCACGCGTTTCCTCGATCAATGACTCTGCTTGGCTTTTTGATTCACAAACATC
TTCATCATCATTTGAATACAACGGTGTTCCCTTGGGCGAGCCGGAACGGCAGGCTCTCAGACAATGGCAA
GGAGACGCTCAGCCTACCTGGGAAGATCTCGTTGTTAACGCGCGTATGGCAGAACTTTGCCATGCTGGTT
GGATTGAAGGTCAAAAAGGTTGCTTTGAAGAGCGCGGGGAGGCTCTGCCCGCGTCGGAACGCGGTTCGCA
ACGCCCCATTGGTCAACGGACAGATTCCTCCGATTCTTTTGTGTATGATGGCACAAGGCTCGGAGCACCT
GAGCGAACTGCTTATGAACGCTGGAGTAAGAGGGAACGCCCGACTTGGGAAGATCTCATCTTAGATGCAC
ACCAGGCCAGGACTGAAAGTGACGCTGTTACGACCCAAGCGATTGGTCAGTCGTCCTCACCGGTTTTCTT
ATATGAAGGAAAGTCGCTCGGAGACAGGGAACGAAAGGCTTACGAAAAATGGCGGCAGCCAGCCCAACCG
CGATGGCAAAATCTTGTAGTGAACGCTCGTCTGGCAGAAATCGATCCCTCAGCCTGGATTGCCGATGAGC
GCGATCCGCTTGATGATAGCGACGCGCTTGGTCGCCCGTCGTACACAAGCTTGACGGATAGATCAGACGT
CCCTTTAGACGATCAATCAATCTATCGTCGTTCCGACCTAGTAAGGGAACAAGTACCAGAATCGTCTCAA
AGGCAATTCGCAGCATGTTCAGAATCTGAAACGAGGCCTGTGCAATGGTTTACTGCTTCTGGGTCAGATG
CAAACAATACGGAAAATATCACCGCCAGCGATCCCGTCGATCGCACGGGTGGAGTTAAGCGGCTAGGCTC
CAAAAGCGACAGAACCGTTACAGCTTCTATCCATGACGTGAATTCCAGCACAAGGCGACTGTTGCTTAAC
GAATTTGGATCGGAGGCTCCGCGCCCTTCGCCAGAAAAGACTGTTCGCTTAAGAAGCGACAATATTGGCA
CCTATGGGAGCCGGAAAAATGAACGAGCGCGGCTCGCGACCGAAACCGGTGCGTATGAGTCGGAGCATAT
TTTCGGGTTCAAGGCTGTCCACGATACTGCGAGAGCGACGAAAGAGGGCCGGCGTCTCGAAAGGCCCATG
CCCGCCTACCTTGAGGATAAGGGGCTTCATCGCCAACATATTGGCACCGGGAGAGGACGGACCAAACTTG
TCGGGCGCGGATGGCCGGATGACACAAGCTATCGCTCGGATCAAAGGGCAACTCTGTCGGACCCCGTTGC
GCGCTCGGAAGGCGCGACGGCCTCAAATGGGTATCAATTGAACCAATTGGGTTACGCGCACCAACTCGCT
AGCGATGGCCTGCAAAGTGAATCGCCCGATGGTGTTGCCTTGCCAATTCAAGTGGCAACAACGAGCTACA
ACTATACAGTGAGCCGCGATCCTGTCCTTGTTCCGCCGGATAAAAACGAAGCCCCTCAATTGCTGCATCT
TGGTCCCCGTGGTCAAACCGAAGCTGTTCTTGCCCGCGAAACAGCATTGACTGGAAAATGGCCGACTCTC
GAGCGTGAGCAGCAAGTGTATCGCGAGTTTTTGGCCTTATATGACGTAAAAAAAGATCTTGAGGCCAAAT
CAGTCGGCGTAAGACGGAAAAAAAAAGAAGTTATTTCTGCGTTAGACCGAACTGCGCGCTTGATAAGCAC
GTCGCCTTCGAAAGCTCGATCCAAAGCAGAGACTGAAAAAGCCATTGATGAGCTCGATGATCGACGAGTT
TATGATCCGCGTGATCGAGCTCAAGACAAAGCGTTTAAACGCTGATAAGTCGCCAATATAGTGATCATTT
GCAGTATTCGCATCGATCGCTGGTTGATATTCTGCCGCTGGTCGACCGGCTGCTCGTCGCCAAAAATGCT
CACAGGGATACGATGGCCTCGGTCAGGCCGCGTGCGTCCTGTCTTTCCAGTTCCTCCCTTTCAGCTCGAT
TGTGGCATCATTTATTGCCTGCTCATTGCAGTTGAAACGCGATATCCGTTTCAAGACCCGGGTATGGATG
GTACTTTGGAGATATGAGCACTTGCCAGACTTCCCGGTCGGAGACTTAAAAATTCCGATAAGAGGTTACG
GACGACGGACCTTATAAGTGGATCGTCTAGTGGTGGCGCCGATCAAAACAGTTCCGCCCCCGGCTTTGCT
CAAAGTAGCAAAGCAGCTTTATCTCGGGTTGCGGAGGATTTTCTAGAAAACCGCAATTTTGCAGGAGAGA
ACATATGGCCATCATCAAGCCGCATGTGAACAAAAATAGGACAACCTCGCCGATAGAACGTCCGGAGTCT
CTCATAGAGGAAATGAGCGGCAGTCATCCGCCGAGTGGTTTTACCAACCTGGATCTCGCTATGATCGAGC
TGGAGGACTTTGTCCATCGGTGCCCGCTCCCAGAAGACAATCTTGCTGGTCAGAAGGAGTGAGACGATGG
ATCCGTCTAGCAATGAGAATGTCTATGTGGGTCGCGGTCACAACATCGAAAATGATGATGACACTGACCC
CAGGCGTTGGAAGAAGGCGAATATCAGTTCCAACACCATCTCCGATATTCAGATGACGAATGGCGAAGAC
GTACAATCAGGGAGCCCTACCCGAACGGAAGTTGTAAGCCCACGTCTGGATTATGGATCGGTCGACTCCT
CCTCCAGCCTTTATTCTGGCAGCGAGCACGGAAATCAAGCTGAGATTCAAAAAGAGCTGTCCGTCTTGTT
CTCGAACATGTCTTTGCCAGGCAACGATCGGCGCCCGGACGAATACATTCTCGTGCATCAAACGGGACAA
GATGCTTTTACTGGTATTGCCAAAGGCAACCTCGACCAAATGCCCACCAAGGCGGAATTTAACGCGTGCT
GCCGTCTCTACAGGGACGGAGCCGGTAATTACTACCCGCCACCTCTCGCATTCGACAAGATTAGCGTTCC
AGAGCAACTGGAGGAAAAATGGGGGATGATGGAGGCGAAGGAACGTAACAAACTGCGGTTTCAGTACAAG
TTGGACGTATGGAATCATGCGCACGCTGATATGGGGATCACGGGCACAGAGATCTTTTATCAAACAGATA
AGAACATAAAGCTCGACCGGAATTATAAACTAAGACCTGAAGACCGATACGTACAAACAGAAAAATACGG
GCGCCGGGAAATTCAAAAGCGATATCAACACGAACTCCAGGCTGGTTCGCTGCTGCCCGATATTATGATC
AAAACTCCCCAAAATGACATCCACTTCGTGTACAGGTTTGCCGGCGACAATTACGCCAACAAACAGTTCA
GCGAGTTTGAACACACCGTCAAGCGCAGGTATGGCGACGAGACTGAGATCAAATTGAAGTCAAAGTCAGG
CATTATGCATGACTCGAAATATCTGGAATCCTGGGAACGGGGCAGTGCGGATATTCGCTTCGCGGAATTC
GTTGGGGAAAATAGAGCTCACAATCGGCAGTTTCCAACTGCGACAGTAAATATGGGACAGCAGCCAGACG
GGCAGGGCGGTTTGACCCGCGACCGTCATGTGAGCGTTGACTTCCTAATGCAAAGCGCACCCAATTCGCC
TTGGGCGCAAGCTTTGAAAAAGGGAGAACTGTGGGATCGCGTTCAGTTGCTTGCTCGCGACGGCAACCGC
TATCTGTCGCCGCCCAGATTGGAATATTCTGACCCTGCACATTTCACCGAGTTGATGAACCGGGTTGGTT
TACCCGCATCGATGGGTCGGCAAAGCCATGCGGCTAGTATCAAATTCGAAAAGTTTGACGCGCAGGCAGC
GGTTATTGTCTTAAATGGCCCAGAGTTACGTGACATTCATGACTTGTCTCCTGAAAAACTGCAAAATTTG
TCCACCAAAGATGTCATCGTCGCCGATCGCAATGAGAATGGTCAGAGAACTGGCACGTACACCAGCGTCG
CGGAATATGAGCGCTTGCAGTTAAGGCTGCCACCCGATGCAGCGGGGGTGCTTGGTGAAGCAACTGACAA
ATATTCACGTGATTTCGTTCGGCCAGAGCCGGCGTCGCGTCCAATCAGTGACAGCCGCAGGATATACGAA
AGTCGACCGCGTAGCCAAAGCGTCAACAGCTTTTGACGTTCCTGCTGCCGCGTCAACGAGGAAGCTCGTT
TGACCCGGGTTTGCCAATGAAAGGGCTCAATCATGGTGAACACTACAAAGAAAAGTTTTGCGAAGTCGCT
TACGGCAGATATGCGCCGTTCTGCTCAGCGCGTTGTCGAGCAAATGCGAAAAGCATTGATTACCGAAGAA
GAGGCGCTCAAGCGGCAAGCCAGACTGGAGAGTCCCGATAGGAAGCGAAAGTATGCTGCTGATATGGCGA
TAGTCGACAAACTCGACGTAGGGTTTCGAGGCGAAATAGGCTATAAAATTCTTGGAAATAACCGGCTTCG
AGTAGACAACCATAAAGAATTAACGCGTGAGCACGGTAGACTTCGCAAAACCAAAACGGTTCTGAAGCGT
AACCCGGTGACGCAGGAAGTCTATTTGGGTTTATATGAAAGGAAGTCCTGGTTAAGTGTCAGCAGCCATT
TGTATGCTGCGGACGGCACACTCCGCATGAAGCACGTGAAATACAAAGACGGACGTTTTGAGGAAAAATG
GGAGCGCGACGAAAATGGCGACCTGATCCGCACAAGGTACGCCAACCGTGGCAGGCTCTTTCAACCTGTA
TCCGAGAAAATGGGCGCGCCGTATCGGAGCGGCCCTGACGACCGGCTCTATCGCGATCTAACCCGTCGAA
ACGGTTTCAGACGGGAGACATTCGAACGGGACGATCACGGAAACCTCGAGCGTATCGGCAGCAACCATGT
CGGCTTTTCCAAGATTTCAGTGAAGGCACCCAATCGTCAAACCTCCCAGACGAAGATTCAAAAACTTGGT
GGCGCTTTCAACAAATCTTTTAGGTCCCTTCTGGACAAGGAGGGCAATGAAATGGGCCGCGATATTTTGA
GCCATCGACGGCTCTATAACAAGCGGTCTGCTGTCTACGATGAAGCTACCGGACAATTGAAGAGTGCCAA
GCATACCTTCGGCAAGATCTACAGGAGCGAAACCGAATATCTCAGCGCGGGCCTCAAGAAGGTTTCAAAA
AAGATACTCGGGGTGACGGTCTACCGGAAATTTGCGGCGCTCAGCGAGCGAGAATCCGAGGCTGAGAGAC
TGCGTAGTTTTGAATCCGGTGCGCATCGCCAGATCTGGCAGGAGCGGGCAGCGATTCCCGGTTCGCCCCT
CCCGGAGACTGATGACATTCATTTCGCACAGCAGTCGCACCTAGCCAAAGCCAACCCTGATCACGTCGAA
GCTGACGTCACGCGTGTGACAGATCAACATGTTGATGTTGCTGGACAAACATCATCGTCTCCCCAACGGA
ACTTGGAAGGATGGTTAGATTCTCAATCACGATACAAGCCAGCAAACATGCTGTTGTCAAATCCAGACCT
TCAAGCGAACGGACCTCGCCCATACGAAGGGTTAGCTCATCTCACCCTCCGGCGCGATAATGAATCTGAC
GGGCACAAGGAGAATGATCAGCGGCTGCGACATTTCTCCCAGCCAGAGCCGTTGGTGTTACCGCATCCCG
GGTCGCCGGAAATAACTAAGGTGTTTGGCTCGCGGGGAGAGCCGGCACACCCGAGTGGAAATCTGCACAC
GGCGGTTGGAGAAACGGCTTGCGAAGGACCGGTGATGTCTTCATCCTCGGACAATCATCAGCCAGCTCCA
GGACAGCAAGAACTTTTAAGTTTCCTTCATAATGCGCCAGCCCCAGTTTCTGTGGCAATACATGATGATC
AAGAGCGACTTGCGGGGGAGGCGCCCGGCGGCTCTTTCAGAGGTAGCTCAGGGCGAACGAGTTCAATGTC
GGAGAGTATCTTCGACGAAGATGTACAAGGGCATTTGGTACGGGATTATTCGATCAATACTACTAACGGG
TTTATTGACCCGCAATCGTTGTTCGGTGAACCGGACTTATCGAGAGGTCCAAAATCGGGGCCAGAAATTC
CATCGGAAGATTACCATTTGTCAGCTTCGGAACAGGAAAATTTGCTGAATCAATTGCTTAGTGTGCCACT
GCCGGTTCCTTCACCGAAGCCCGAATGCGCGAGGTCTATGATTTTCGAAGGTTCACGTTCAAGAGAGCGT
TCCACCTCCAGAGGGTTCTAAGGTGGAACGCGTCTAGGCTTGCCTATCATCACCACCTCATGATGGTCGC
GGCTTAGGGATAACAGGGTAATGAATTCGTGCGCAGCAGCTCGTTATCGACCGGCTGCGGCGTCGGGGCC
GCCGCCTTGCGCTGCGGTCGGTGTTCCTTCTTCGGCTCGCGCAGCTTGAACAGCATGATCGCGGAAACCA
GCAGCAACGCCGCGCCTACGCCTCCCGCGATGTAGAACAGCATCGGATTCATTCTTCGGTCCTCCTTGTA
GCGGAACCGTTGTCTGTGCGGCGCGGGTGGCCCGCGCCGCTGTCTTTGGGGATCAGCCCTCGATGAGCGC
GACCAGTTTCACGTCGGCAAGGTTCGCCTCGAACTCCTGGCCGTCGTCCTCGTACTTCAACCAGGCATAG
CCTTCCGCCGGCGGCCGACGGTTGAGGATAAGGCGGGCAGGGCGCTCGTCGTGCTCGACCTGGACGATGG
CCTTTTTCAGCTTGTCCGGGTCCGGCTCCTTCGCGCCCTTTTCCTTGGCGTCCTTACCGTCCTGGTCGCC
GTCCTCGCCGTCCTGGCCGTCGCCGGCCTCCGCGTCACGCTCGGCATCAGTCTGGCCGTTGAAGGCATCG
ACGGTGTTGGGATCGCGGCCCTTCTCGTCCAGGAACTCGCGCAGCAGCTTGACCGTGCCGCGCGTGATTT
CCTGGGTGTCGTCGTCAAGCCACGCCTCGACTTCCTCCGGGCGCTTCTTGAAGGCCGTCACCAGCTCGTT
CACCACGGTCACGTCGCGCACGCGGCCGGTGTTGAACGCATCGGCGATCTTCTCCGGCAGGTCCAGCAGC
GTGACGTGCTGGGTGATGAACGCCGGCGACTTGCCGATTTCCTTGGCGATATCGCCTTTCTTCTTGCCCT
TCGCCAGCTCGCGGCCAATGAAGTCGGCAATTTCGCGCGGGGTCAGCTCGTTGCGTTGCAGGTTCTCGAT
AACCTGGTCGGCTTCGTTGTAGTCGTTGTCGATGAACGCCGGGATGGACTTCTTGCCGGCCCACTTCGAG
CCACGGTAGCGGCGGGCGCCGTGATTGATGATATAGCGGCCCGGCTGCTCCTGGTTCTCGCGCACCGAAA
TGGGTGACTTCACCCCGCGCTCTTTGATCGTGGCACCGATTTCCGCGATGCTCTCCGGGGAAAAGCCGGG
GTTGTCGGCCGTCCGCGGCTGATGCGGATCTTCGTCGATCAGGTCCAGGTCCAGCTCGATAGGGCCGGAA
CCGCCCTGAGACGCCGCAGGAGCGTCCAGGAGGCTCGACAGGTCGCCGATGCTATCCAACCCCAGGCCGG
ACGGCTGCGCCGCGCCTGCGGCTTCCTGAGCGGCCGCAGCGGTGTTTTTCTTGGTGGTCTTGGCTTGAGC
CGCAGTCATTGGGAAATCTCCATCTTCGTGAACACGTAATCAGCCAGGGCGCGAACCTCTTTCGATGCCT
TGCGCGCGGCCGTTTTCTTGATCTTCCAGACCGGCACACCGGATGCGAGGGCATCGGCGATGCTGCTGCG
CAGGCCAACGGTGGCCGGAATCATCATCTTGGGGTACGCGGCCAGCAGCTCGGCTTGGTGGCGCGCGTGG
CGCGGATTCCGCGCATCGACCTTGCTGGGCACCATGCCAAGGAATTGCAGCTTGGCGTTCTTCTGGCGCA
CGTTCGCAATGGTCGTGACCATCTTCTTGATGCCCTGGATGCTGTACGCCTCAAGCTCGATGGGGGACAG
CACATAGTCGGCCGCGAAGAGGGCGGCCGCCAGGCCGACGCCAAGGGTCGGGGCCGTGTCGATCAGGCAC
ACGTCGAAGCCTTGGTTCGCCAGGGCCTTGATGTTCGCCCCGAACAGCTCGCGGGCGTCGTCCAGCGACA
GCCGTTCGGCATTCGCCAGTACCGGGTTGGACTCGATGAGGGCGAGGCGCGCGGCCTGGCCGTCGCCGGC
TGCGGGTGCGGTTTCGGTCCAGCCGCCGGCAGGGACAGCGCCGAACAGCTTGCTTGCATGCAGGCCGGTA
GCAAAGTCCTTGAGCGTGTAGGACGCATTGCCCTGGGGGTCCAGGTCGATCACGGCAACCCGCAAGCCGC
GCTCGAAAAAGTCGAAGGCAAGATGCACAAGGGTCGAAGTCTTGCCGACGCCGCCTTTCTGGTTGGCCGT
GACCAAAGTTTTCATCGTTTGGTTTCCTGTTTTTTCTTGGCGTCCGCTTCCCACTTCCGGACGATGTACG
CCTGATGTTCCGGCAGAACCGCCGTTACCCGCGCGTACCCCTCGGGCAAGTTCTTGTCCTCGAACGCGGC
CCACACGCGATGCACCGCTTGCGACACTGCGCCCCTGGTCAGTCCCAGCGACGTTGCGAACGTCGCCTGT
GGCTTCCCATCGACTAAGACGCCCCGCGCTATCTCGATGGTCTGCTGCCCCACTTCCAGCCCCTGGATCG
CCTCCTGGAACTGGCTTTCGGTAAGCCGTTTCTTCATGGATAACACCCATAATTTGCTCCGCGCCTTGGT
TGAACATAGCGGTGACAGCCGCCAGCACATGAGAGAAGTTTAGCTAAACATTTCTCGCACGTCAACACCT
TTAGCCGCTAAAACTCGTCCTTGGCGTAACAAAACAAAAGCCCGGAAACCGGGCTTTCGTCTCTTGCCGC
TTATGGCTCTGCACCCGGCTCCATCACCAACAGGTCGCGCACGCGCTTCACTCGGTTGCGGATCGACACT
GCCAGCCCAACAAAGCCGGTTGCCGCCGCCGCCAGGATCGCGCCGATGATGCCGGCCACACCGGCCATCG
CCCACCAGGTCGCCGCCTTCCGGTTCCATTCCTGCTGGTACTGCTTCGCAATGCTGGACCTCGGCTCACC
ATAGGCTGACCGCTCGATGGCGTATGCCGCTTCTCCCCTTGGCGTAAAACCCAGCGCCGCAGGCGGCATT
GCCATGCTGCCCGCCGCTTTCCCGACCACGACGCGCGCACCAGGCTTGCGGTCCAGACCTTCGGCCACGG
CGAGCTGCGCAAGGACATAATCAGCCGCCGACTTGGCTCCACGCGCCTCGATCAGCTCTTGCACTCGCGC
GAAATCCTTGGCCTCCACGGCCGCCATGAATCGCGCACGCGGCGAAGGCTCCGCAGGGCCGGCGTCGTGA
TCGCCGCCGAGAATGCCCTTCACCAAGTTCGACGACACGAAAATCATGCTGACGGCTATCACCATCATGC
AGTCTAGATAGGTTAAACCCGCTCCGATCAGGCCGAGCCACGCCAGGCCGAGAACATTGGTTCCTGTAGG
CATCGGGATTGGCGGATCAAACACTAAAGCTACTGGAACGAGCAGAAGTCCTCCGGCCGCCAGTTGCCAG
GCGGTAAAGGTGAGCAGAGGCACGGGAGGTTGCCACTTGCGGGTCAGCACGGTTCCGAACGCCATGGAAA
CCGCCCCCGCCAGGCCCGCTGCGACGCCGACAGGATCTAGCGCTGCGTTTGGTGTCAACACCAACAGCGC
CACGCCCGCAGTTCCGCAAATAGCCCCCAGGACCGCCATCAATCGTATCGGGCTACCTAGCAGAGCGGCA
GAGATGAACACGACCATCAGCGGCTGCACAGCGCCTACCGTCGCCGCGACCCCGCCCGGCAGGCGGTAGA
CCGAAATAAACAACAAGCTCCAGAATAGCGAAATATTAAGTGCGCCGAGGATGAAGATGCGCATCCACCA
GATTCCCGTTGGAATCTGTCGGACGATCATCACGAGCAATAAACCCGCCGGCAACGCCCGCAGCAGCATA
CCGGCGACCCCTCGGCCTCGCTGTTCGGGCTCCACGAAAACGCCGGACAGATGCGCCTTGTGAGCGTCCT
TGGGGCCGTCCTCCTGTTTGAAGACCGACAGCCCAATGATCTCGCCGTCGATGTAGGCGCCGAATGCCAC
GGCATCTCGCAACCGTTCAGCGAACGCCTCCATGGGCTTTTTCTCCTCGTGCTCGTAAACGGACCCGAAC
ATCTCTGGAGCTTTCTTCAGGGCCGACAATCGGATCTCGCGGAAATCCTGCACGTCGGCCGCTCCAAGCC
GTCGAATCTGAGCCTTAATCACAATTGTCAATTTTAATCCTCTGTTTATCGGCAGTTCGTAGAGCGCGCC
GTGCGTCCCGAGCGATACTGAGCGAAGCAAGTGCGTCGAGCAGTGCCCGCTTGTTCCTGAAATGCCAGTA
AAGCGCTGGCTGCTGAACCCCCAGCCGGAACTGACCCCACAAGGCCCTAGCGTTTGCAATGCACCAGGTC
ATCATTGACCCAGGCGTGTTCCACCAGGCCGCTGCCTCGCAACTCTTCGCAGGCTTCGCCGACCTGCTCG
CGCCACTTCTTCACGCGGGTGGAATCCGATCCGCACATGAGGCGGAAGGTTTCCAGCTTGAGCGGGTACG
GCTCCCGGTGCGAGCTGAAATAGTCGAACATCCGTCGGGCCGTCGGCGACAGCTTGCGGTACTTCTCCCA
TATGAATTTCGTGTAGTGGTCGCCAGCAAACAGCACGACGATTTCCTCGTCGATCAGGACCTGGCAACGG
GACGTTTTCTTGCCACGGTCCAGGACGCGGAAGCGGTGCAGCAGCGACACCGATTCCAGGTGCCCAACGC
GGTCGGACGTGAAGCCCATCGCCGTCGCCTGTAGGCGCGACAGGCATTCCTCGGCCTTCGTGTAATACCG
GCCATTGATCGACCAGCCCAGGTCCTGGCAAAGCTCGTAGAACGTGAAGGTGATCGGCTCGCCGATAGGG
GTGCGCTTCGCGTACTCCAACACCTGCTGCCACACCAGTTCGTCATCGTCGGCCCGCAGCTCGACGCCGG
TGTAGGTGATCTTCACGTCCTTGTTGACGTGGAAAATGACCTTGTTTTGCAGCGCCTCGCGCGGGATTTT
CTTGTTGCGCGTGGTGAACAGGGCAGAGCGGGCCGTGTCGTTTGGCATCGCTCGCATCGTGTCCGGCCAC
GGCGCAATATCGAACAAGGAAAGCTGCATTTCCTTGATCTGCTGCTTCGTGTGTTTCAGCAACGCGGCCT
GCTTGGCCTCGCTGACCTGTTTTGCCAGGTCCTCGCCGGCGGTTTTTCGCTTCTTGGTCGTCATAGTTCC
TCGCGTGTCGATGGTCATCGACTTCGCCAAACCTGCCGCCTCCTGTTCGAGACGACGCGAACGCTCCACG
GCGGCCGATGGCGCGGGCAGGGCAGGGGGAGCCAGTTGCACGCTGTCGCGCTCGATCTTGGCCGTAGCTT
GCTGGACCATCGAGCCGACGGACTGGAAGGTTTCGCGGGGCGCACGCATGACGGTGCGGCTTGCGATGGT
TTCGGCATCCTCGGCGGAAAACCCCGCGTCGATCAGTTCTTGCCTGTATGCCTTCCGGTCAAACGTCCGA
TTCATTCACCCTCCTTGCGGGATTGCCCCGACTCACGCCGGGGCAATGTGCCCTTATTCCTGATTTGACC
CGCCTGGTGCCTTGGTGTCCAGATAATCCACCTTATCGGCAATGAAGTCGGTCCCGTAGACCGTCTGGCC
GTCCTTCCCGTACTTGGTATTCCGAATCTTGCCCTGCACGAATACCAGCGACCCCTTGCCCAAATACTTG
CCGTGGGCCTCGGCCTGAGAGCCAAAACACTTGATGCGGAAGAAGTCGGTGCGCTCCTGCTTGTCGCCGG
CATCGTTGCGCCACTCTTCATTAACCGCTATATCGAAAATTGCTTGCGGCTTGTTAGAATTGCCATGACG
TACCTCGGTGTCACGGGTAAGATTACCGATAAACTGGAACTGATTATGGCTCATATCGAAAGTCTCCTTG
AGAAAGGAGACTCTAGTTTAGCTAAACATTGGTTCCGCTGTCAAGAACTTTAGCGGCTAAAATTTTGCGG
GCCGCGACCAAAGGTGCGAGGGGCGGCTTCCGCTGTGTACAACCAGATATTTTTCACCAACATCCTTCGT
CTGCTCGATGAGCGGGGCATGACGAAACATGAGCTGTCGGAGAGGGCAGGGGTTTCAATTTCGTTTTTAT
CAGACTTAACCAACGGTAAGGCCAACCCCTCGTTGAAGGTGATGGAGGCCATTGCCGACGCCCTGGAAAC
TCCCCTACCTCTTCTCCTGGAGTCCACCGACCTTGACCGCGAGGCACTCGCGGAGATTGCGGGTCATCCT
TTCAAGAGCAGCGTGCCGCCCGGATACGAACGCATCAGTGTGGTTTTGCCGTCACATAAGGCGTTTATCG
TAAAGAAATGGGGCGACGACACCCGAAAAAAGCTGCGTGGAAGGCTCTGACGCCAAGGGTTAGGGCTTGC
ACTTCCTTCTTTAGCCGCTAAAACGGCCCCTTCTCTGCGGGCCGTCGGCTCGCGCATCATATCGACATCC
TCAACGGAAGCCGTGCCGCGAATGGCATCGGGCGGGTGCGCTTTGACAGTTGTTTTCTATCAGAACCCCT
ACGTCGTGCGGTTCGATTAAGCTTGGACCTAAAGTCGTTAATTAAGTACGCCATCAGGACGTTGTGAGTG
GCGCGATTTTTAGCGGCTGAAATCAGCCCTTGAGCCTGTCGGCAAGTCGCGTCATGAGGTCCATGCGCTC
ATGCAGGATCGCCACGACCAACGCGGGTTCGCCCGCACGCGGCAGGCAAAAAACGTAGTGGTGTTCGCAG
CGGGCCATCCGCAGCGCGGGAAAGAGTTCGCTCATGTCCTTAAACGGGCCTTCGCCGGCGGCAAGCCTGG
CTATGCCCTGTTCCAGCTTAGCGATATAGCGGCGCACCTGCGCCGCGCCCCACTCCCGGCGCGTGTAGCG
GATGATGCCGCGTAGATCGGCTTCGGCCTCAGCCGTGAGGATGTAGGCCGTCAAGCGCGATCCCCGCTGA
GTTCTTCATCAAGAATTTCGCCGACGCTCTTGGTGGACACCTTGCCGGCAAGCCCATCGTTGATGCGGTT
CCCCAGCATGGTTTTCAGTTCCTGCCATGCCTGATCGGCATCAGCGTCACCGGGGAACAGACGTTCGAGG
GCGTATTGCTTAATGGTCTTGCCCTGCAAGGCGGCCAGGGCTTTCAGGCTCTGGTGCTGCTGGTCCGTCA
TGTCGATTGTCAGGCGGCTCATTGGATAACCTCCATAAAATACACGTAACCACATTAGCACATATGTGGG
CGTGAGGCTACAGCGCGAGGCGCATTAAGGTCGGGAAAATGCGCTAGGCGCATTTAAATTGCGTATTGCT
GTAATGCGCCATGCCGGCTAGACTAGGCCCAAATGGGTATACCCAATTTGACCAAGGGGGACGCCGATGA
ATTAAGCTATAGTGCAGTCGGCTTCTGACGTTCAGTGCAGCCGTCTTCTGAAAACGACATGTCGCACAAG
TCCTAAGTTACGCGACAGGCTGCCGCCCTGCCCTTTTCCTGGCGTTTTCTTGTCGCGTGTTTTAGTCGCA
TAAAGTAGAATACTTGCGACTAGAACCGGAGACATTACGCCATGAACAAGAGCGCCGCCGCTGGCCTGCT
GGGCTATGCCCGCGTCAGCACCGACGACCAGGACTTGACCAACCAACGGGCCGAACTGCACGCGGCCGGC
TGCACCAAGCTGTTTTCCGAGAAGATCACCGGCACCAGGCGCGACCGCCCGGAGCTGGCCAGGATGCTTG
ACCACCTACGCCCTGGCGACGTTGTGACAGTGACCAGGCTAGACCGCCTGGCCCGCAGCACCCGCGACCT
ACTGGACATTGCCGAGCGCATCCAGGAGGCCGGCGCGGGCCTGCGTAGCCTGGCAGAGCCGTGGGCCGAC
ACCACCACGCCGGCCGGCCGCATGGTGTTGACCGTGTTCGCCGGCATTGCCGAGTTCGAGCGTTCCCTAA
TCATCGACCGCACCCGGAGCGGGCGCGAGGCCGCCAAGGCCCGAGGCGTGAAGTTTGGCCCCCGCCCTAC
CCTCACCCCGGCACAGATCGCGCACGCCCGCGAGCTGATCGACCAGGAAGGCCGCACCGTGAAAGAGGCG
GCTGCACTGCTTGGCGTGCATCGCTCGACCCTGTACCGCGCACTTGAGCGCAGCGAGGAAGTGACGCCCA
CCGAGGCCAGGCGGCGCGGTGCCTTCCGTGAGGACGCATTGACCGAGGCCGACGCCCTGGCGGCCGCCGA
GAATGAACGCCAAGAGGAACAAGCATGAAACCGCACCAGGACGGCCAGGACGAACCGTTTTTCATTACCG
AAGAGATCGAGGCGGAGATGATCGCGGCCGGGTACGTGTTCGAGCCGCCCGCGCACGTCTCAACCGTGCG
GCTGCATGAAATCCTGGCCGGTTTGTCTGATGCCAAGCTGGCGGCCTGGCCGGCCAGCTTGGCCGCTGAA
GAAACCGAGCGCCGCCGTCTAAAAAGGTGATGTGTATTTGAGTAAAACAGCTTGCGTCATGCGGTCGCTG
CGTATATGATGCGATGAGTAAATAAACAAATACGCAAGGGGAACGCATGAAGGTTATCGCTGTACTTAAC
CAGAAAGGCGGGTCAGGCAAGACGACCATCGCAACCCATCTAGCCCGCGCCCTGCAACTCGCCGGGGCCG
ATGTTCTGTTAGTCGATTCCGATCCCCAGGGCAGTGCCCGCGATTGGGCGGCCGTGCGGGAAGATCAACC
GCTAACCGTTGTCGGCATCGACCGCCCGACGATTGACCGCGACGTGAAGGCCATCGGCCGGCGCGACTTC
GTAGTGATCGACGGAGCGCCCCAGGCGGCGGACTTGGCTGTGTCCGCGATCAAGGCAGCCGACTTCGTGC
TGATTCCGGTGCAGCCAAGCCCTTACGACATATGGGCCACCGCCGACCTGGTGGAGCTGGTTAAGCAGCG
CATTGAGGTCACGGATGGAAGGCTACAAGCGGCCTTTGTCGTGTCGCGGGCGATCAAAGGCACGCGCATC
GGCGGTGAGGTTGCCGAGGCGCTGGCCGGGTACGAGCTGCCCATTCTTGAGTCCCGTATCACGCAGCGCG
TGAGCTACCCAGGCACTGCCGCCGCCGGCACAACCGTTCTTGAATCAGAACCCGAGGGCGACGCTGCCCG
CGAGGTCCAGGCGCTGGCCGCTGAAATTAAATCAAAACTCATTTGAGTTAATGAGGTAAAGAGAAAATGA
GCAAAAGCACAAACACGCTAAGTGCCGGCCGTCCGAGCGCACGCAGCAGCAAGGCTGCAACGTTGGCCAG
CCTGGCAGACACGCCAGCCATGAAGCGGGTCAACTTTCAGTTGCCGGCGGAGGATCACACCAAGCTGAAG
ATGTACGCGGTACGCCAAGGCAAGACCATTACCGAGCTGCTATCTGAATACATCGCGCAGCTACCAGAGT
AAATGAGCAAATGAATAAATGAGTAGATGAATTTTAGCGGCTAAAGGAGGCGGCATGGAAAATCAAGAAC
AACCAGGCACCGACGCCGTGGAATGCCCCATGTGTGGAGGAACGGGCGGTTGGCCAGGCGTAAGCGGCTG
GGTTGTCTGCCGGCCCTGCAATGGCACTGGAACCCCCAAGCCCGAGGAATCGGCGTGAGCGGTCGCAAAC
CATCCGGCCCGGTACAAATCGGCGCGGCGCTGGGTGATGACCTGGTGGAGAAGTTGAAGGCCGCGCAGGC
CGCCCAGCGGCAACGCATCGAGGCAGAAGCACGCCCCGGTGAATCGTGGCAAGCGGCCGCTGATCGAATC
CGCAAAGAATCCCGGCAACCGCCGGCAGCCGGTGCGCCGTCGATTAGGAAGCCGCCCAAGGGCGACGAGC
AACCAGATTTTTTCGTTCCGATGCTCTATGACGTGGGCACCCGCGATAGTCGCAGCATCATGGACGTGGC
CGTTTTCCGTCTGTCGAAGCGTGACCGACGAGCTGGCGAGGTGATCCGCTACGAGCTTCCAGACGGGCAC
GTAGAGGTTTCCGCAGGGCCGGCCGGCATGGCCAGTGTGTGGGATTACGACCTGGTACTGATGGCGGTTT
CCCATCTAACCGAATCCATGAACCGATACCGGGAAGGGAAGGGAGACAAGCCCGGCCGCGTGTTCCGTCC
ACACGTTGCGGACGTACTCAAGTTCTGCCGGCGAGCCGATGGCGGAAAGCAGAAAGACGACCTGGTAGAA
ACCTGCATTCGGTTAAACACCACGCACGTTGCCATGCAGCGTACGAAGAAGGCCAAGAACGGCCGCCTGG
TGACGGTATCCGAGGGTGAAGCCTTGATTAGCCGCTACAAGATCGTAAAGAGCGAAACCGGGCGGCCGGA
GTACATCGAGATCGAGCTAGCTGATTGGATGTACCGCGAGATCACAGAAGGCAAGAACCCGGACGTGCTG
ACGGTTCACCCCGATTACTTTTTGATCGATCCCGGCATCGGCCGTTTTCTCTACCGCCTGGCACGCCGCG
CCGCAGGCAAGGCAGAAGCCAGATGGTTGTTCAAGACGATCTACGAACGCAGTGGCAGCGCCGGAGAGTT
CAAGAAGTTCTGTTTCACCGTGCGCAAGCTGATCGGGTCAAATGACCTGCCGGAGTACGATTTGAAGGAG
GAGGCGGGGCAGGCTGGCCCGATCCTAGTCATGCGCTACCGCAACCTGATCGAGGGCGAAGCATCCGCCG
GTTCCTAATGTACGGAGCAGATGCTAGGGCAAATTGCCCTAGCAGGGGAAAAAGGTCGAAAAGGTCTCTT
TCCTGTGGATAGCACGTACATTGGGAACCCAAAGCCGTACATTGGGAACCGGAACCCGTACATTGGGAAC
CCAAAGCCGTACATTGGGAACCGGTCACACATGTAAGTGACTGATATAAAAGAGAAAAAAGGCGATTTTT
CCGCCTAAAACTCTTTAAAACTTATTAAAACTCTTAAAACCCGCCTGGCCTGTGCATAACTGTCTGGCCA
GCGCACAGCCGAAGAGCTGCAAAAAGCGCCTACCCTTCGGTCGCTGTGCTCCCTACGCCCCGCCGCTTCG
CGTCGGCCTATCGCGGCCGCTGGCCGCTCAAAAATGGCTGGCCTACGGCCAGGCAATCTACCAGGGCGCG
GACAAGCCGCGCCGTCGCCACTCGACCGCCGGCGCCCACATCAAGGCACCCTGCCTCGCGCGTTTCGGTG
ATGACGGTGAAAACCTCTGACACATGCAGCTCCCGGAGACGGTCACAGCTTGTCTGTAAGCGGATGCCGG
GAGCAGACAAGCCCGTCAGGGCGCGTCAGCGGGTGTTGGCGGGTGTCGGGGCGCAGCCATGACCCAGTCA
CGTAGCGATAGCGGAGTGTATACTGGCTTAACTATGCGGCATCAGAGCAGATTGTACTGAGAGTGCACCA
TATGCGGTGTGAAATACCGCACAGATGCGTAAGGAGAAAATACCGCATCAGGCGCTCTTCCGCTTCCTCG
CTCACTGACTCGCTGCGCTCGGTCGTTCGGCTGCGGCGAGCGGTATCAGCTCACTCAAAGGCGGTAATAC
GGTTATCCACAGAATCAGGGGATAACGCAGGAAAGAACATGTGAGCAAAAGGCCAGCAAAAGGCCAGGAA
CCGTAAAAAGGCCGCGTTGCTGGCGTTTTTCCATAGGCTCCGCCCCCCTGACGAGCATCACAAAAATCGA
CGCTCAAGTCAGAGGTGGCGAAACCCGACAGGACTATAAAGATACCAGGCGTTTCCCCCTGGAAGCTCCC
TCGTGCGCTCTCCTGTTCCGACCCTGCCGCTTACCGGATACCTGTCCGCCTTTCTCCCTTCGGGAAGCGT
GGCGCTTTCTCATAGCTCACGCTGTAGGTATCTCAGTTCGGTGTAGGTCGTTCGCTCCAAGCTGGGCTGT
GTGCACGAACCCCCCGTTCAGCCCGACCGCTGCGCCTTATCCGGTAACTATCGTCTTGAGTCCAACCCGG
TAAGACACGACTTATCGCCACTGGCAGCAGCCACTGGTAACAGGATTAGCAGAGCGAGGTATGTAGGCGG
TGCTACAGAGTTCTTGAAGTGGTGGCCTAACTACGGCTACACTAGAAGGACAGTATTTGGTATCTGCGCT
CTGCTGAAGCCAGTTACCTTCGGAAAAAGAGTTGGTAGCTCTTGATCCGGCAAACAAACCACCGCTGGTA
GCGGTGGTTTTTTTGTTTGCAAGCAGCAGATTACGCGCAGAAAAAAAGGATCTCAAGAAGATCCTTTGAT
CTTTTCTACGGGGTCTGACGCTCAGTGGAACGAAAACTCACGTTAAGGGATTTTGGTCATGCATGATATA
TCTCCCAATTTGTGTAGGCGCGCCTTGGGCTTATTATGCACGCTTAAAAATAATAAAAGCAGACTTGACC
TGATAGTTTGGCTGTGAGCAATTATGTGCTTAGTGCATCTAACGCTTGAGTTAAGCCGCGCCGCGAAGCG
GCGTCGGCTTGAACGAATTTCTAGCTAGACATTATTTGCCGACTACCTTGGTGATCTCGCCTTTCACGTA
GTGGACAAATTCTTCCAACTGATCTGCGCGCGAGGCCAAGCGATCTTCTTCTTGTCCAAGATAAGCCTGT
CTAGCTTCAAGTATGACGGGCTGATACTGGGCCGGCAGGCGCTCCATTGCCCAGTCGGCAGCGACATCCT
TCGGCGCGATTTTGCCGGTTACTGCGCTGTACCAAATGCGGGACAACGTAAGCACTACATTTCGCTCATC
GCCAGCCCAGTCGGGCGGCGAGTTCCATAGCGTTAAGGTTTCATTTAGCGCCTCAAATAGATCCTGTTCA
GGAACCGGATCAAAGAGTTCCTCCGCCGCTGGACCTACCAAGGCAACGCTATGTTCTCTTGCTTTTGTCA
GCAAGATAGCCAGATCAATGTCGATCGTGGCTGGCTCGAAGATACCTGCAAGAATGTCATTGCGCTGCCA
TTCTCCAAATTGCAGTTCGCGCTTAGCTGGATAACGCCACGGAATGATGTCGTCGTGCACAACAATGGTG
ACTTCTACAGCGCGGAGAATCTCGCTCTCTCCAGGGGAAGCCGAAGTTTCCAAAAGGTCGTTGATCAAAG
CTCGCCGCGTTGTTTCATCAAGCCTTACGGTCACCGTAACCAGCAAATCAATATCACTGTGTGGCTTCAG
GCCGCCATCCACTGCGGAGCCGTACAAATGTACGGCCAGCAACGTCGGTTCGAGATGGCGCTCGATGACG
CCAACTACCTCTGATAGTTGAGTCGATACTTCGGCGATCACCGCTTCCCCCATGATGTTTAACTTTGTTT
TAGGGCGACTGCCCTGCTGCGTAACATCGTTGCTGCTCCATAACATCAAACATCGACCCACGGCGTAACG
CGCTTGCTGCTTGGATGCCCGAGGCATAGACTGTACCCCAAAAAAACAGTCATAACAAGCCATGAAAACC
GCCACTGCGCCGTTACCACCGCTGCGTTCGGTCAAGGTTCTGGACCAGTTGCGTGAGCGCATACGCTACT
TGCATTACAGCTTACGAACCG
Features (pLannotate 1.2.2; 40 found; start..end, strand, type, name):
   2504..3220    +  CDS            virB1: VIRB1_AGRT9 - Protein inferred from homology: Swiss-Prot protein existence level 3. VirB proteins are suggested to act at the bacterial surface and there play an important role in directing T-DNA transfer to plant cells. From Agrobacterium tumefaciens (strain 15955).
   3238..3600    +  CDS            virB2: VIRB2_RHIRD - Experimental evidence at protein level: Swiss-Prot protein existence level 1. VirB proteins are suggested to act at the bacterial surface and there play an important role in directing T-DNA transfer to plant cells. From Rhizobium radiobacter (Agrobacterium tumefaciens) (Agrobacterium radiobacter).
   3603..3926    +  CDS            virB3: VIRB3_AGRT9 - Protein inferred from homology: Swiss-Prot protein existence level 3. VirB proteins are suggested to act at the bacterial surface and there play an important role in directing T-DNA transfer to plant cells. From Agrobacterium tumefaciens (strain 15955).
   3929..6295    +  CDS            virB4: VIRB4_RHIRD - Experimental evidence at protein level: Swiss-Prot protein existence level 1. A possible function of virB4 might be to provide the energy, via hydrolysis of ATP, for translocation of virulence proteins of the transfer of a T-DNA-protein complex across the agrobacterium membrane. From Rhizobium radiobacter (Agrobacterium tumefaciens) (Agrobacterium radiobacter).
   6313..6972    +  CDS            virB5: VIRB5_AGRFC - Experimental evidence at protein level: Swiss-Prot protein existence level 1. VirB proteins are suggested to act at the bacterial surface and there play an important role in directing T-DNA transfer to plant cells. From Agrobacterium fabrum (strain C58 / ATCC 33970) (Agrobacterium tumefaciens (strain C58)).
   7072..7956    +  CDS            virB6: VIRB6_AGRT9 - Protein inferred from homology: Swiss-Prot protein existence level 3. VirB proteins are suggested to act at the bacterial surface and there play an important role in directing T-DNA transfer to plant cells. From Agrobacterium tumefaciens (strain 15955).
   7993..8157    +  CDS            virB7: VIRB7_RHIRD - Experimental evidence at protein level: Swiss-Prot protein existence level 1. Is essential for the biogenesis of the T-pilus, which is required for virulence and T-DNA transfer to plant cells. When is associated with virB9, might function as a nucleation center for recruitment of VirB proteins during assembly of the T-DNA transfer machine. From Rhizobium radiobacter (Agrobacterium tumefaciens) (Agrobacterium radiobacter).
   8147..8857    +  CDS            virB8: VIRB8_AGRFC - Experimental evidence at protein level: Swiss-Prot protein existence level 1. VirB proteins are suggested to act at the bacterial surface and there play an important role in directing T-DNA transfer to plant cells. From Agrobacterium fabrum (strain C58 / ATCC 33970) (Agrobacterium tumefaciens (strain C58)).
   8857..9735    +  CDS            virB9: VIRB9_RHIRD - Experimental evidence at protein level: Swiss-Prot protein existence level 1. Is essential for the biogenesis of the T-pilus, which is required for virulence and T-DNA transfer to plant cells. When is associated with virB7, might function as a nucleation center for recruitment of VirB proteins during assembly of the T-DNA transfer machine. From Rhizobium radiobacter (Agrobacterium tumefaciens) (Agrobacterium radiobacter).
   9735..10862   +  CDS            virB10: VIRBA_AGRFC - Experimental evidence at protein level: Swiss-Prot protein existence level 1. VirB proteins are suggested to act at the bacterial surface and there play an important role in directing T-DNA transfer to plant cells. From Agrobacterium fabrum (strain C58 / ATCC 33970) (Agrobacterium tumefaciens (strain C58)).
  10908..11936   +  CDS            virB11: VIRBB_AGRT9 - Protein inferred from homology: Swiss-Prot protein existence level 3. Required for the transfer of T-DNA to plants. Couples energy, by means of ATP hydrolysis, to T-DNA transport. From Agrobacterium tumefaciens (strain 15955).
  12071..12871   +  CDS            virG: VIRG_AGRT9 - Protein inferred from homology: Swiss-Prot protein existence level 3. VirG is required for the positive regulation of at least two vir loci encoded by the Ti plasmid of A.tumefaciens. From Agrobacterium tumefaciens (strain 15955).
  13003..13593   -  CDS            virC2: VIRC2_AGRFC - Experimental evidence at protein level: Swiss-Prot protein existence level 1. From Agrobacterium fabrum (strain C58 / ATCC 33970) (Agrobacterium tumefaciens (strain C58)).
  13602..14291   -  CDS            virC1: VIRC1_AGRFC - Experimental evidence at protein level: Swiss-Prot protein existence level 1. From Agrobacterium fabrum (strain C58 / ATCC 33970) (Agrobacterium tumefaciens (strain C58)).
  14560..15000   +  CDS            virD1: VIRD1_AGRFC - Experimental evidence at protein level: Swiss-Prot protein existence level 1. Tumor formation by A.tumefaciens involves the transfer and integration of a defined segment (T-DNA) of Ti plasmid DNA into the plant nuclear genome. The virD operon encodes a site-specific endonuclease that cleaves at a unique site within both 24 bp direct repeats flanking the T-DNA. From Agrobacterium fabrum (strain C58 / ATCC 33970) (Agrobacterium tumefaciens (strain C58)).
  15037..16308   +  CDS            virD2: VIRD2_RHIRD - Experimental evidence at protein level: Swiss-Prot protein existence level 1. Tumor formation by A.tumefaciens involves the transfer and integration of a defined segment (T-DNA) of Ti plasmid DNA into the plant nuclear genome. The virD operon encodes a site-specific endonuclease that cleaves at a unique site within both 24 bp direct repeats flanking the T-DNA. From Rhizobium radiobacter (Agrobacterium tumefaciens) (Agrobacterium radiobacter).
  16331..16888   +  CDS            virD3 (fragment): VIRD3_RHIRD - Protein predicted: Swiss-Prot protein existence level 4. From Rhizobium radiobacter (Agrobacterium tumefaciens) (Agrobacterium radiobacter).
  16966..18903   +  CDS            virD4: VIRD4_AGRFC - Experimental evidence at protein level: Swiss-Prot protein existence level 1. From Agrobacterium fabrum (strain C58 / ATCC 33970) (Agrobacterium tumefaciens (strain C58)).
  21985..22179   +  CDS            virE1: VIRE1_RHIRD - Protein inferred from homology: Swiss-Prot protein existence level 3. Involved in DNA transformation; controls virE2 polymerization and prevents virE2 binding to DNA. From Rhizobium radiobacter (Agrobacterium tumefaciens) (Agrobacterium radiobacter).
  22262..23833   +  CDS            virE2: VIRE2_RHIRD - Experimental evidence at protein level: Swiss-Prot protein existence level 1. Involved in DNA transformation; mediates the nuclear uptake of single-stranded DNA copies of the transferred DNA (T-DNA) element. Binds single-stranded but not double-stranded DNA regardless of nucleotide sequence composition. From Rhizobium radiobacter (Agrobacterium tumefaciens) (Agrobacterium radiobacter).
  26236..27309   -  CDS            korB: KORB2_ECOLX - Experimental evidence at protein level: Swiss-Prot protein existence level 1. In conjunction with KorA, inhibits the transcription of the kilA, trfA and korAB operons. Is also involved in the negative control of the kilB operon. From Escherichia coli.
  28085..28387   -  CDS            trfB: KORA2_ECOLX - Also known as korA. Experimental evidence at protein level: Swiss-Prot protein existence level 1. In conjunction with KorB, inhibits the transcription of kilA, trfA and korAB operons. In conjunction with KorC is responsible for the negative control of kilC and kilE operons. From Escherichia coli.
  28564..29121   -  CDS            klaC (fragment): KLAC_ECOLX - Also known as telB. Protein predicted: Swiss-Prot protein existence level 4. Belongs to the kla operon, which is associated with cryptic tellurite resistance, and IncW plasmid fertility inhibition. From Escherichia coli.
  30008..30127   -  CDS            tetR (fragment): TETR1_ECOLX - Experimental evidence at protein level: Swiss-Prot protein existence level 1. TetR is the repressor of the tetracycline resistance element; its N-terminal region forms a helix-turn-helix structure and binds DNA. Binding of tetracycline to TetR reduces the repressor affinity for the tetracycline resistance gene (tetA) promoter operator sites. From Escherichia coli.
  30147..31295   -  CDS            trfA: trans-acting replication protein that binds to and activates oriV
  32076..32162   +  CDS            trfB (fragment): KORA1_ECOLX - Also known as korA. Protein predicted: Swiss-Prot protein existence level 4. In conjunction with KorB, inhibits the transcription of kilA, trfA and korAB operons. In conjunction with KorC is responsible for the negative control of kilC and kilE operons. From Escherichia coli.
  32436..32744   -  CDS            parE: PARE_ECOLX - Experimental evidence at protein level: Swiss-Prot protein existence level 1. Toxin component of a type II toxin-antitoxin (TA) system involved in plasmid partition. Acts by inhibiting DNA gyrase, converting supercoiled plasmid DNA into a singly cleaved linear form in an ATP-dependent fashion. To do so it probably interacts with one of the gyrase subunits. Gyrase inhibition is prevented by antitoxin ParD, and is reversed in vitro by incubation with ParD. In cells that have lost the plasmid filamentation and growth inhibition occur; this is suppressed when ParD is supplied in trans
  32744..32992   -  CDS            parD: PARD_ECOLX - Experimental evidence at protein level: Swiss-Prot protein existence level 1. Antitoxin component of a type II toxin-antitoxin (TA) system involved in plasmid partition. Inhibits the anti-DNA gyrase activity of toxin ParE; reverses and restores gyrase catalytic activity in vitro. The parDE operon alone is capable of stabilizing an RK2-derived minireplicon under defined growth conditions in several different Gram- negative bacteria. It does so by the post-segregational killing (PSK) of plasmid-free cells, also referred to as a plasmid addiction system. Binds its own promoter, autor
  33121..33174   +  CDS            parB (fragment): PARB4_ECOLX - Protein predicted: Swiss-Prot protein existence level 4. Involved in plasmid partition. From Escherichia coli.
  33386..33787   +  CDS            Y4CG_SINFN (fragment): Protein inferred from homology: Swiss-Prot protein existence level 3. From Sinorhizobium fredii (strain NBRC 101917 / NGR234).
  34347..34976   +  CDS            pVS1 StaA: stability protein from the Pseudomonas plasmid pVS1 (Heeb et al., 2000)
  35405..36478   +  CDS            pVS1 RepA: replication protein from the Pseudomonas plasmid pVS1 (Heeb et al., 2000)
  36544..36738   +  rep_origin     pVS1 oriV: origin of replication for the Pseudomonas plasmid pVS1 (Heeb et al., 2000)
  36941..36980   +  CDS            rop (fragment): Rop protein, which maintains plasmids at low copy number; rop
  37082..37222   +  misc_feature   bom: basis of mobility region from pBR322
  37408..37996   -  rep_origin     ori: high-copy-number ColE1/pMB1/pBR322/pUC origin of replication
  38252..39039   -  CDS            SmR (fragment): aminoglycoside adenylyltransferase (Murphy, 1985); aadA; confers resistance to spectinomycin and streptomycin
  39050..39106   -  CDS            GmR (fragment): gentamycin acetyltransferase; aacC1; confers resistance to gentamycin
  39192..39290   +  CDS            int (fragment): INT2_ECOLX - Protein inferred from homology: Swiss-Prot protein existence level 3. Putative integrase believed to be involved in the insertion of antibiotic resistance genes into plasmids and transposons. From Escherichia coli.
  39282..14      -  promoter       Pc promoter (fragment) (across the origin): intI1 (promoter lies within the coding sequence); class 1 integron promoter
