[The description below was written by a language model from this plasmid's Addgene catalogue record and pLannotate feature annotations shown in this document.]
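Description:
pVS1-VIR2 is a large (about 39 kb) helper plasmid for Agrobacterium-mediated plant transformation, catalogued as a "virulence and replication helper" on a pVS1 backbone. It is the accessory component of a ternary vector system developed to improve CRISPR/Cas delivery into maize, and it is meant to sit in Agrobacterium alongside a T-DNA-carrying binary vector rather than to carry T-DNA itself; no T-DNA borders are annotated. Propagation in E. coli relies on a ColE1/pMB1-type high-copy origin with the pBR322 bom site, while the pVS1 oriV, RepA and StaA functions provide replication and stable inheritance in Agrobacterium. Selection is by spectinomycin through an aadA (SmR) gene that appears to be driven by a class 1 integron Pc promoter, with small integrase and gentamicin-resistance remnants nearby.

The insert is a vir gene cluster, whose source strain is not stated in the record. The annotation shows the complete virB1–virB11 operon encoding the type IV secretion apparatus and T-pilus, the transcriptional activator virG, virC1/virC2, virD1–virD4 (including the VirD1/VirD2 border-nicking endonuclease and the VirD4 coupling protein), and virE1/virE2, the latter being the single-stranded DNA-binding protein that coats the T-strand and its chaperone. Extra copies of these genes boost T-DNA processing and transfer.

The "replication helper" role is consistent with a block of RK2/IncP-derived genes: trfA, which activates an RK2 oriV in trans, together with korA/korB regulators and the parDE toxin–antitoxin stability system. No RK2 oriV is annotated on this plasmid, suggesting that TrfA is supplied to support a partner vector carrying that origin, though the record does not say this explicitly.
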