Addgene plasmid #134745: pVS1-VIR2
Purpose: Virulence and replication helper
Depositing lab: Qi-Jun Chen. Depositing organization: China Agricultural University. Publication: A Novel Ternary Vector System United with Morphogenic Genes Enhances CRISPR/Cas Delivery in Maize. Zhang Q, Zhang Y, Lu MH, Chai YP, Jiang YY, Zhou Y, Wang XC, Chen QJ. Plant Physiol. 2019 Sep 26. pii: pp.19.00767. doi: 10.1104/pp.19.00767. PubMed 31558579.
Backbone
  Vector backbone: pVS1
  Vector type: Vir gene expression
Growth in bacteria
  Bacterial resistance: Spectinomycin, 50 μg/mL
  Growth temperature: 37°C
  Growth strain: NEB Stable
  Copy number: High Copy
Gene/Insert
  Gene/Insert name: vir gene cluster
  Species: Unknown
  Cloning method: Restriction Enzyme; 5′ cloning site Unknown (unknown if destroyed)
Terms and licenses: Academic/Nonprofit Terms; Industry Terms: Not Available to Industry
How to cite: pVS1-VIR2 was a gift from Qi-Jun Chen (Addgene plasmid # 134745 ; http://n2t.net/addgene:134745 ; RRID:Addgene_134745)
